>Addgene plasmid #188606 | M2C5 | addgene full sequence | sequence record 379041 | Addgene NGS Result
GTTCTTATGTAGTGACACCGATTATTTAAAGCTGCAGCATACGATATATATACATGTGTATATATGTATA
CCTATGAATGTCAGTAAGTATGTATACGAACAGTATGATACTGAAGATGACAAGGTAATGCATCATTCTA
TACGTGTCATTCTGAACGAGGCGCGCTTTCCTATCACGTGCTATAAAAATAATTATAATTTAAATTTTTT
AATATAAATATATAAATTAAAAATAGAAAGTAAAAAAAGAAATTAAAGAAAAAATAGTTTTTGTTTTCCG
AAGATGTAAATCTAGAGACTCTAGGGGGATCGCCAACAAATACTACCTTTTATCTTGCTCTTCCTGCTCT
CAGGTATTAATGCCGAATTGTTTCATCTTGTCTGTGTAGAAGACCACACACGAAAATCCTGTGATTTTAC
ATTTTACTTATCGTTAATCGAATGTATATCTATTTAATCTGCTTTTCTTGTCTAATAAATATATATGTAA
AGTACGCTTTTTGTTGAAATTTTTTAAACCTTTGTTTATTTTTTTTTCTTCATTCCGTAACTCTTCTACC
TTCTTTATTTACTTTCTAAAATCCAAATACAAAACATAAAAATAAATAAACACAGAGTAAATTCCCAAAT
TATTCCATCATTAAAAGATACGAGGCGCGTGTAAGTTACAGGCAAGCGATCCACTAGTATCTTCCGCTGC
ATAACCCTGCTTCGGGGTCATTATAGCGATTTTTTCGGTATATCCATCCTTTTTCGCACGATATACAGGA
TTTTGCCAAAGGGTTCGTGTAGACTTTCCTTGGTGTATCCAACGGCGTCAGCCGGGCAGGATAGGTGAAG
TAGGCCCACCCGCGAGCGGGTGTTCCTTCTTCACTGTCCCTTATTCGCACCTGGCGGTGCTCAACGGGAA
TCCTGCTCTGCGAGGCTGGCCGGCTACCGCCGGCGTAACAGATGAGGGCAAGCGGATGGCTGATGAAACC
AAGCCAACCAGGAAGGGCAGCCCACCTATCAAGGTGTACTGCCTTCCAGACGAACGAAGAGCGATTGAGG
AAAAGGCGGCGGCGGCCGGCATGAGCCTGTCGGCCTACCTGCTGGCCGTCGGCCAGGGCTACAAAATCAC
GGGCGTCGTGGACTATGAGCACGTCCGCGAGCTGGCCCGCATCAATGGCGACCTGGGCCGCCTGGGCGGC
CTGCTGAAACTCTGGCTCACCGACGACCCGCGCACGGCGCGGTTCGGTGATGCCACGATCCTCGCCCTGC
TGGCGAAGATCGAAGAGAAGCAGGACGAGCTTGGCAAGGTCATGATGGGCGTGGTCCGCCCGAGGGCAGA
GCCATGACTTTTTTAGCCGCTAAAACGGCCGGGGGGTGCGCGTGATTGCCAAGCACGTCCCCATGCGCTC
CATCAAGAAGAGGCACTTCGAGCTGTAAGTACATCACCGACGAGCAAGGCAAGACGATCGAGCTCTAGGA
GTGCGGTTGGAACGTTGGCCCAGCCAGATACTCCCGATCACGAGCAGGACGCCGATGATTTGAAGCGCAC
TCAGCGTCTGATCCAAGAACAACCATCCTAGCAACACGGCGGTCCCCGGGCTGAGAAAGCCCAGTAAGGA
AACAACTGTAGGTTCGAGTCGCGAGATCCCCCGGAACCAAAGGAAGTAGGTTAAACCCGCTCCGATCAGG
CCGAGCCACGCCAGGCCGAGAACATTGGTTCCTGTAGGCATCGGGATTGGCGGATCAAACACTAAAGCTA
CTGGAACGAGCAGAAGTCCTCCGGCCGCCAGTTGCCAGGCGGTAAAGGTGAGCAGAGGCACGGGAGGTTG
CCACTTGCGGGTCAGCACGGTTCCGAACGCCATGGAAACCGCCCCCGCCAGGCCCGCTGCGACGCCGACA
GGATCTAGCGCTGCGTTTGGTGTCAACACCAACAGCGCCACGCCCGCAGTTCCGCAAATAGCCCCCAGGA
CCGCCATCAATCGTATCGGGCTACCTAGCAGAGCGGCAGAGATAAACACGACCATCAGCGGCTGCACAGC
GCCTACCGTCGCCGCGACCCCGCCCGGCAGGCGGTAGACCGAAATAAACAACAAGCTCCAGAATAGCGAA
ATATTAAGTGCGCCGAGGATGAAGATGCGCATCCACCAGATTCCCGTTGGAATCTGTCGGACGATCATCA
CGAGCAATAAACCCGCCGGCAACGCCCGCAGCAGCATACCGGCGACCCCTCGGCCTCGCTGTTCGGGCTC
CACGAAAACGCCGGACAGATGCGCCTTGTGAGCGTCCTTGGGGCCGTCCTCCTGTTTGAAGACCGACAGC
CCAATGATCTCGCCGTCGATGTAGGCGCCGAATGCCACGGCATCTCGCAACCGTTCAGCGAACGCCTCCA
TGGGCTTTTTCTCCTCGTGCTCGTAAACGGACCCGAACATCTCTGGAGCTTTCTTCAGGGCCGACAATCG
GATCTCGCGGAAATCCTGCACGTCGGCCGCTCCAAGCCGTCGAATCTGAGCCTTAATCACAATTGTCAAT
TTTAATCCTCTGTTTATCGGCAGTTCGTAGAGCGCGCCGTGCGTCCCGAGCGATACTGAGCGAAGCAAGT
GCGTCGAGCAGTGCCCGCTTGTTCCTGAAATGCCAGTAAAGCGCTGGCTGCTGAACCCCCAGCCGGAACT
GACCCCACAAGGCCCTAGCGTTTGCAATGCACCAGGTCATCATTGACCCAGGCGTGTTCCACCAGGCCGC
TGCCTCGCAACTCTTCGCAGGCTTCGCCGACCTGCTCGCGCCACTTCTTCACGCGGGTGGAATCCGATCC
GCACATGAGGCGGAAGGTTTCCAGCTTGAGCGGGTACGGCTCCCGGTGCGAGCTGAAATAGTCGAACATC
CGTCGGGCCGTCGGCGACAGCTTGCGGTACTTCTCCCATATGAATTTCGTGTAGTGGTCGCCAGCAAACA
GCACGACGATTTCCTCGTCGATCAGGACCTGGCAACGGGACGTTTTCTTGCCACGGTCCAGGACGCGGAA
GCGGTGCAGCAGCGACACCGATTCCAGGTGCCCAACGCGGTCGGACGTGAAGCCCATCGCCGTCGCCTGT
AGGCGCGACAGGCATTCCTCGGCCTTCGTGTAATACCGGCCATTGATCGACCAGCCCAGGTCCTGGCAAA
GCTCGTAGAACGTGAAGGTGATCGGCTCGCCGATAGGGGTGCGCTTCGCGTACTCCAACACCTGCTGCCA
CACCAGTTCGTCATCGTCGGCCCGCAGCTCGACGCCGGTGTAGGTGATCTTCACGTCCTTGTTGACGTGG
AAAATGACCTTGTTTTGCAGCGCCTCGCGCGGGATTTTCTTGTTGCGCGTGGTGAACAGGGCAGAGCGGG
CCGTGTCGTTTGGCATCGCTCGCATCGTGTCCGGCCACGGCGCAATATCGAACAAGGAAAGCTGCATTTC
CTTGATCTGCTGCTTCGTGTGTTTCAGCAACGCGGCCTGCTTGGCCTCGCTGACCTGTTTTGCCAGGTCC
TCGCCGGCGGTTTTTCGCTTCTTGGTCGTCATAGTTCCTCGCGTGTCGATGGTCATCGACTTCGCCAAAC
CTGCCGCCTCCTGTTCGAGACGACGCGAACGCTCCACGGCGGCCGATGGCGCGGGCAGGGCAGGGGGAGC
CAGTTGCACGCTGTCGCGCTCGATCTTGGCCGTAGCTTGCTGGACCATCGAGCCGACGGACTGGAAGGTT
TCGCGGGGCGCACGCATGACGGTGCGGCTTGCGATGGTTTCGGCATCCTCGGCGGAAAACCCCGCGTCGA
TCAGTTCTTGCCTGTATGCCTTCCGGTCAAACGTCCGATTCATTCACCCTCCTTGCGGGATTGCCCCGAC
TCACGCCGGGGCAATGTGCCCTTATTCCTGATTTGACCCGCCTGGTGCCTTGGTGTCCAGATAATCCACC
TTATCGGCAATGAAGTCGGTCCCGTAGACCGTCTGGCCGTCCTTCTCGTACTTGGTATTCCGAATCTTGC
CCTGCACGAATACCAGCGACCCCTTGCCCAAATACTTGCCGTGGGCCTCGGCCTGAGAGCCAAAACACTT
GATGCGGAAGAAGTCGGTGCGCTCCTGCTTGTCGCCGGCATCGTTGCGCCACTCTTCATTAACCGCTATA
TCGAAAATTGCTTGCGGCTTGTTAGAATTGCCATGACGTACCTCGGTGTCACGGGTAAGATTACCGATAA
ACTGGAACTGATTATGGCTCATATCGAAAGTCTCCTTGAGAAAGGAGACTCTAGTTTAGCTAAACATTGG
TTCCGCTGTCAAGAACTTTAGCGGCTAAAATTTTGCGGGCCGCGACCAAAGGTGCGAGGGGCGGCTTCCG
CTGTGTACAACCAGATATTTTTCACCAACATCCTTCGTCTGCTCGATGAGCGGGGCATGACGAAACATGA
GCTGTCGGAGAGGGCAGGGGTTTCAATTTCGTTTTTATCAGACTTAACCAACGGTAAGGCCAACCCCTCG
TTGAAGGTGATGGAGGCCATTGCCGACGCCCTGGAAACTCCCCTACCTCTTCTCCTGGAGTCCACCGACC
TTGACCGCGAGGCACTCGCGGAGATTGCGGGTCATCCTTTCAAGAGCAGCGTGCCGCCCGGATACGAACG
CATCAGTGTGGTTTTGCCGTCACATAAGGCGTTTATCGTAAAGAAATGGGGCGACGACACCCGAAAAAAG
CTGCGTGGAAGGCTCTGACGCCAAGGGTTAGGGCTTGCACTTCCTTCTTTAGCCGCTAAAACGGCCCCTT
CTCTGCGGGCCGTCGGCTCGCGCATCATATCGACATCCTCAACGGAAGCCGTGCCGCGAATGGCATCGGG
CGGGTGCGCTTTGACAGTTGTTTTCTATCAGAACCCCTACGTCGTGCGGTTCGATTAGCTGTTTGTCTTG
CAGGCTAAACACTTTCGGTATATCGTTTGCCTGTGCGATAATGTTGCTAATGATTTGTTGCGTAGGGGTT
ACTGAAAAGTGAGCGGGAAAGAAGAGTTTCAGACCATCAAGGAGCGGGCCAAGCGCAAGCTGGAACGCGA
CATGGGTGCGGACCTGTTGGCCGCGCTCAACGACCCGAAAACCGTTGAAGTCATGCTCAACGCGGACGGC
AAGGTGTGGCACGAACGCCTTGGCGAGCCGATGCGGTACATCTGCGACATGCGGCCCAGCCAGTCGCAGG
CGATTATAGAAACGGTGGCCGGATTCCACGGCAAAGAGGTCACGCGGCATTCGCCCATCCTGGAAGGCGA
GTTCCCCTTGGATGGCAGCCGCTTTGCCGGCCAATTGCCGCCGGTCGTGGCCGCGCCAACCTTTGCGATC
CGCAAGCGCGCGGTCGCCATCTTCACGCTGGAACAGTACGTCGAGGCGGGCATCATGACCCGCGAGCAAT
ACGAGGTCATTAAAAGCGCCGTCGCGGCGCATCGAAACATCCTCGTCATTGGCGGTACTGGCTCGGGCAA
GACCACGCTCGTCAACGCGATCATCAATGAAATGGTCGCCTTCAACCCGTCTGAGCGCGTCGTCATCATC
GAGGACACCGGCGAAATCCAGTGCGCCGCAGAGAACGCCGTCCAATACCACACCAGCATCGACGTCTCGA
TGACGCTGCTGCTCAAGACAACGCTGCGTATGCGCCCCGACCGCATCCTGGTCGGTGAGGTACGTGGCCC
CGAAGCCCTTGATCTGTTGATGGCCTGGAACACCGGGCATGAAGGAGGTGCCGCCACCCTGCACGCAAAC
AACCCCAAAGCGGGCCTGAGCCGGCTCGCCATGCTTATCAGCATGCACCCGGATTCACCGAAACCCATTG
AGCCGCTGATTGGCGAGGCGGTTCATGTGGTCGTCCATATCGCCAGGACCCCTAGCGGCCGTCGAGTGCA
AGAAATTCTCGAAGTTCTTGGTTACGAGAACGGCCAGTACATCACCAAAACCCTGTAAGGAGTATTTCCA
ATGACAACGGCTGTTCCGTTCCGTCTGACCATGAATCGCGGCATTTTGTTCTACCTTGCCGTGTTCTTCG
TTCTCGCTCTCGCGTTATCCGCGCATCCGGCGATGGCC
[234 nt withheld, positions 6059-6292]
GCCGAAATCGCGGCCCTCGGCAACGGGGCGCTGCACCAGGTGCAAGTCGCGGCGGCGGATGCCGTGCGTG
CGGTAGCGGCTGGACGGCTCGCCTAATCATGGCTCTGCGCACGATCCCCATCCGTCGCGCAGGCAACCGA
GAAAACCTGTTCATGGGTGGTGATCGTGAACTGGTGATGTTCTCGGGCCTGATGGCGTTTGCGCTGATTT
TCAGCGCCCAAGAGCTGCGGGCCACCGTGGTCGGTCTGATCCTGTGGTTCGGGGCGCTCTATGCGTTCCG
AATCATGGCGAAGGCCGATCCGAAGATGCGGTTCGTGTACCTGCGTCACCGCCGGTACAAGCCGTATTAC
CCGGCCCGCTCGACCCCGTTCCGCGAGAACACCAATAGCCAAGGGAAGCAATACCGATGATCCAAGCAAT
TGCGATTGCAATCGCGGGCCTCGGCGCGCTTCTGTTGTTCATCCTCTTTGCCCGCATCCGCGCGGTCGAT
GCCGAACTGAAACTGAAAAAGCATCGTTCCAAGGACGCCGGCCTGGCCGATCTGCTCAACTACGCCGCTG
TCGTCGATGACGGCGTAATCGTGGGCAAGAACGGCAGCTTTATGGCTGCCTGGCTGTACGAGGGCGATGA
CAACGCAAGCAGCACCGACCAGCAGCGCGAAGTAGTGTCCGCCCGCATCAACCAGGCCCTCGCGGGCCTG
GGAAGTGGGTGGATGATCCATGTGGACGCCGTGCGGCGTCCTGCTCCGAACTACGCGGAGCGGGGCCTGT
CGGCGTTCCCTGACCGTCTGACGGCAGCGATTGAAGAAGAGCGCCGGCGGCATTTCGAGAGCCTGGGAAC
GATGTACGAGGGCTATTTCGTCCTCACCTTGACCTGGTTCCCGCCGCTGCTCGCCCAGCGCAAGTTCGTC
GAGCTGATGTTTGACGACGACGCGACCGCACCGGATCGCAAGGCGCGCACGCGGGGCCTCATCGACCAAT
TCAAGCGTGACGTGCGCAGCATCGAGTCGCGCCTGTCGTCGGCCGTGTCGCTCACTCGCTTGAAGGGGCA
CAAGATCGTCAACGAGGACGGCACGACCGTCACGCATGACGACTTCCTGCGCTGGCTGCAATTCTGCGTG
ACGGGCCTGCACCATCCGGTGCAGCTCCCCAGCAACCCGATGTACCTGGACGCCCTGGTCGGCGGACAGG
AAATGTGGGGCGGGGTAGTGCCCAAGGTCGGCCGCAAGTTCGTCCAGGTGGTCGCTCTCGAAGGCTTCCC
CTTGGAGTCCTATCCCGGCATCCTGACGGCGCTCGGCGAGCTGCCCTGCGAGTATCGGTGGTCGAGCCGG
TTCATCTTCATGGACCAGCACGAAGCCGTGAAGCACCTCGACAAGTTCCGCAAGAAGTGGCGGCAGAAGA
TTCGCGGCTTCTTCGACCAGGTGTTCAACACGAACACCGGCCCGGTCGATCAGGACGCGCTTTCGATGGT
GGCCGATGCTGAGGCGGCCATTGCCGAAGTCAACAGCGGCATCGTGGCCGTGGGCTACTACACCAGCGTC
GTCGTGCTGATGGATGAGGACCGCACGCGCCTGGAAGCTGCGGCCCGCGATGTTGAAAAGGCCGTCAACC
GGTTGGGCTTTGCCGCGCGCATCGAGTCCATCAACACCCTGGACGCCTTCCTTGGTAGTTTGCCGGGCCA
CGGCGTGGAAAACGTCCGCCGGCCGCTCATCAACACGATGAACCTGGCCGACCTGCTGCCGACCAGCACC
ATCTGGACCGGCAACGCGAACGCGCCATGCCCGATGTACCCGCCGCTGTCGCCGGCGCTCATGCACTGCG
TCACGCAAGGATCAACGCCGTTCCGGCTGAACCTGCACGTGCGCGACCTCGGCCACACCTTTATGTTCGG
GCCGACCGGCGCAGGTAAATCGACGCACCTGGCGATCCTCGCCGCGCAGCTCCGTCGCTATGCCGGCATG
TCGATCTTCGCCTTTGACAAGGGCATGTCGATGTACCCGCTGGCCGCCGGCATCCGTGCGGCCACGAAGG
GCACCAGCGGCCTGCACTTCACCGTGGCGGCCGACGACGAACGCCTGGCGTTCTGCCCGTTGCAGTTCCT
GAGCACCAAGGGCGACCGTGCTTGGGCGATGGAGTGGATCGACACCATCCTGGCGTTGAACGGCGTCGAA
ACGACCCCGGCCCAGCGCAACGAAATCGGCAACGCGATCATGAGCATGCACGCCAGCGGCGCGCGCACGC
TCTCCGAGTTCAGCGTGACGATTCAGGATGAGGCGATCCGCGAGGCGATCCGCCAGTACACCGTCGATGG
CGCAATGGGCCATCTGCTCGACGCCGAAGAGGACGGCTTGGCGCTGTCCGACTTTACAGTGTTCGAGATC
GAAGAGCTGATGAACCTCGGCGAGAAATTCGCCCTGCCTGTGTTGCTCTACCTGTTCCGCCGTATCGAGC
GCGCCCTGACGGGCCAGCCGGCCGTCATCATCCTGGACGAAGCCTGGTTGATGCTCGGCCACCCGGCATT
CCGCGCGAAGATCAGGGAATGGCTCAAGGTGCTGCGTAAGGCCAACTGCCTTGTGCTGATGGCAACGCAG
AGCCTGTCCGACGCCGCCAACAGCGGCATCCTGGACGTGATCGTGGAATCGACCGCGACCAAGATTTTCC
TGCCGAATATTTACGCCAGGGATGAGGACACGGCGGCCCTGTACCGCCGCATGGGCCTGAACGCTCGCCA
GATCGAGATTCTGGCCCAGGCCGTTCCCAAGCGTCAGTACTACTACGTGTCGGAAAACGGCCGCCGTCTC
TACGACCTGGCACTTGGCCCGCTCGCGCTCGCGTTCGTCGGCGCATCCGACAAGGAATCCGTCGCCATCA
TCAAGAACCTGGAAGCCAAGTTCGGCGACCAGTGGGTGGATGAATGGCTGCGTGGCCGGGGCCTCGCCCT
TGATGAATACCTGGAGGCAGCATGAGTTTTGCAGACACGATCAAGGGCTTGATCTTCAAGAAGAAGCCCG
CAACGGCCGCAGCAGCGGCGACGCCGGCCGCGACCGGCCCGCAAACCGACAACCCGTACCTGACGGCGCG
GCGCACCTGGAACGACCACGTTGGTTCCGTTGTGTCGCAAAAGCAGACCTGGCAGGTTGTCGGCATCCTT
TCGCTGATGATCGTCCTCGCGGCGGTCGGCGGCATCATCCACATCGGCAGCCAGTCGAAGTTCGTGCCCT
ATGTCTACGAGGTAGACAAGCTCGGGCAGACGGCCGCCGTGGGGCCGATGACCAGGGCGTCGAAAGCCGA
TCCGCGTGTCATTCACGCCTCGGTGGCTGAGTTCGTCGGCGATGCTCGCCTGGTGACGCCGGACGTAGCT
TTGCAGCGCAAGGCCGTCTACCGCCTCTATGCCAAGCTCGGGCCGAATGACCCGGCCACCGCCAAGATGA
ACGAATGGCTCAACGGCACCGCCGACGCCAGCCCGTTCGCTCGCGCGGCCGTCGAAACGGTCAGCACCGA
AATCACTTCCGTAATCCCGCAGACGCCCGACACCTGGCAGGTCGATTGGGTCGAGACGACGCGCGACAGG
CAAGGCGTGGTGAAAGGCCAGCCCGTGCGCATGCGGGCCTTGGTGACGGTCTACGTCGTCGAGCCGACGG
CGGACACCAAGGAAGAACAACTGCGAAACAACCCGGCCGGGATCTACGTCCGGGACTTCTCCTGGTCGAG
ACTTCTGTGAGGCACTGAATTATGAAAAAGGAACTGTTTGCTTTGGTCCTGGCCGCGTCCGTTAGCGTGC
CTGCATTTGCCGCCGATCCCGGCGCGGACCTGACTGACCTCTATTTTTCCGGCAAGAACCCGGAGCTGAC
CGCGCAAGAGCGGGCGGCCATCGCCATCGCCAAGAAGTGGGAGGCGGGTACCGCCGGCATGCGGCCGGTG
GCCGGCCCCGGTGGTTCGGTGCGCTTCCTGTTCGGCGCGCAGCAGCCGAGCATCGTATGCGCCGTGCTGC
AAGTGTGCGACGTGGCCCTGCAACCCGGCGAGCAAGTCAACTCGATCAACCTGGGCGACACCGCCCGTTG
GACGGTCGAGCCGGCCATTACCGGCAGCGGCGCGAACGAAACCCAGCACCTCATCATCAAGCCGATGGAT
GTGGGCCTGGAAACCAGCCTGGTCGTGACCACGGACCGCCGCAGCTACCACATGCGCCTGCGCTCGCATC
GCACGCAGTACATGCCGCAGGTGTCGTTCACCTACCCGGAAGATGCCCTTGCGAAGTGGGACGCCATCAA
GAACCGCGAACAGCGGGATCGCGTCGAGAAAACCATTCCGCAGACCGGCGAGTACCTGGGCAACCTGAGC
TTCAACTACTCCGTCAGCGGGTCCACGTCGTGGAAGCCGGTGCGCGTCTACAACGACGGCAAGAAAACCA
TCATCCAGATGCCGCACTCGATGGAACAGACCGAAGCGCCGACGCTCCTGGTCGTTCGCAGGGAGGGCGG
CCTGTTCTCCGACGATGAAACGGTGATGGTCAACTACCGGGTCCAGGGCGACCGCTACATCGTCGATACG
ATTTTCGACAAGGCCATCCTCATCGCGGGCGTGGGCAGCAGCCAGGACCGCGTGACCATTTCAAGGGGGA
ACTAAACCATGCGTAAGATTCTGACCGTCATCGCACTCGCGGCCACGTTGGCCGGCTGCGCGACCTCCAA
GTACGGCAGCTTCGTCCAGGACGCGCCGGCCGCCTACAACCAGACCATTGCGACCGACGCGGTGAAGCAG
CTCGTCAAGCTCTACCCGCCGGCGCAAACCAAGCTGGAATTGCAGCAGGCTACGCCCGATCCGTTCGGCA
TTGCCCTGGTCACTGACCTTCGCGCCCAGGGCTATGCTGTCATGGAGTACAAGCCCGACGGCAACGCGGC
CGCAGCTCCGGCTGCTGCGTCCTCGGCCGCTGCGAAGCCGGCAACGCCGCAAGCCCAGGGCGGCTATCCG
CTGCGCTACGTGCTGGACCAATTCAGCGACAGCAACCTGTATCGCCTGACCGTCATGGTCGGCTCTCAAT
CGCTCACGCGCGCCTACCTCGCCCAAAACAACACGATGGTCCCGGCCGGCGCATGGGTTCGGAAGGAGTA
AGCCAATGAGCGAAGATCAAATGGCACCGGACGCATCGCCAGATGCGGTCAAGCCGAAAAGCGGGGTTCG
CCGCGTCAACAACATGCCGATGTACCTCATCGGCGGTGTGCTCGGCATCTTCCTGCTGGTGATGGCCCTG
GTTGCTGCGGATCGCGCTGCGCAGCAGAACCAGCCGGGAGCTGCGAAGGCTGAGAAGGCCGGCAGCACCA
GCATGTTTGCCGACGAAATTGCCGGCAAACAGCAGGACGGCATCATCAAGGCCAAGCCGCTGGAGATTCC
GCCGGAACAAACCGCCCAGCAACCGACGACGGAGCTGACGCCAGCCCCGGCGCAGGGAACGACTATCACG
GTCGCACGGCCCGAGAACCTGGACCAGCCCCCGACGCCGCCGCAGGGTGCGCGCAACGAGGACCTGGACC
GCATCCGCATGGCGAAGTTGCAGATGCTGGAAGAGGCGATCAAGGCCAAGACGACGGTGCGCATCGACGC
GCCGCGCAGCCAGGGCAGCGCCGGCGGCGGTGCTCCGCAGGGCCGCGAGGAAACCCTTGCGCGCATCCAG
GAGCTGCGTCGGCAGGCTGAGAACGCCCGCGCCACCGATCCGACCGCCGCCTATCAGGCCGCGCTTGCGC
AGGCTCGCACGATGGGCGGCGCGGCAGGGGGTGGCGGTATGGGCGGCTCGGGTGCGCCGACCCTCGTGCA
GACCTCGAACCGCAGTGGTGGCGGCGCTGGCTATGGGTCGTTCGACAACCGCAGCGAGGGCGACCGTTGG
CGGCTCGACTCCCAGCCGGAAGCACCTGCAACGCCCTATGTGCTGCGCGCTGGCTTCGTCGTTCCGGCTA
CGCTTATCTCGGGCATCAACTCCGATCTGCCAGGCCAAATCATGGCCCAGGTATCGCAGTCGGTGTACGA
CACGGCGACCGGCAAGCACATGCTCATCCCCCAAGGCTCGCGCCTGGTGGGCAGCTACTCGAACGATGTG
GCCTACGGGCAGAAGCGCGTTCTGGTGGCATGGCAGCGCATCATCTTCCCCGACGGCAAGGCAATGGACA
TTGGGGCCATGCCGGGCGGCGATAGCGCTGGGTATGCAGGCTTCAACGACAAGGTCAACAACTACTACTT
CCGCACCTTCGCATCGGCATTCCTCATGTCGGGCGTCGTTGCGGGCATCAGCTTGAGTCAGGACCGTGGC
AACAGCAACAGCGGTTACGGACGACAAGACGCGGGTTCCGCGATGAGTGAAGCGTTGGGTCAACAGCTCG
GCCAAGTAACGGCGCAGATGATCGCCAAAAACTTGAATATCGCGCCGACGCTGGAAATCCGTCCGGGCTA
TCGCTTCAACGTCATTGTCACGAAAGACATGACGTTTTCTAAGCCCTACCAGGCGTTTGACTATTAACTC
CAAGGAGTAACTTATGAAGAAGCTCGCTAAGAATGTTTTAGCCGCTAAAGTAGCTCTGGTGCTGGCCCTC
TCGGTCGGCACCTTGGCGGTCACGCCTGCGCAAGCGGGCATTCCGGTCATCGACGGCACCAACCTGTCAC
AAACCACTGTCACCGCGATTCAGCAGGTTGCGCAGGTCCAGAAGCAAATCGAGGAATACCGGACGCAGTT
GCAGCAGTACGAAAACATGCTGCAAAACACGGTGGCCCCGGCCGCCTACGTGTGGGACCAGGCGCAGTCC
ACCATCAACGGCCTGATGAGCGCCGTTGATACCCTGAACTACTACAAGAACCAGGCGGGCAGCATCGACG
CTTACCTGGGCAAGTTCAAGGACGTGTCCTACTACAAGGGGTCGCCGTGCTTCTCCCTGTCGGGCTGCTC
GGAAAGCGAGCGCAAGGCGATGGAAGAGAACCGCCGCCTGGCGTCCGAATCGCAGAAAAAGGCCAACGAT
GCGCTGTTCCGTGGCCTCGATCAGCAGCAGAGCAACCTCAAGTCCGACGCCGCCACGCTGGAGCAATTGA
AGGGCAAGGCGACGACGGCGCAGGGCCAGTTGGAAGCCCTCGGCTACGCCAACCAGTTCGCCAGCCAGCA
GGCCAACCAGCTCATGCAAATCCGTGGCCTTCTGCTTGCGCAGCAGAACGCCATCGCCACGCAGATGCAG
GCCCAGCAGGACCGGCAGGCCCAGCAGGACGCTGCGGGCGCGAAGCTGCGCGAGGGTTCGTACCGCGCAA
GCCCGTCTAAGACCTGGTGAGGGGAGGCGCGATGAAGAAATCCAACTTCATCGCAGTTGCCGCGCTGGCC
GCCGTCATGGCGGCCAGCCTGGCAGGCTGCGACAACAAGCCCGACACCGACAAGCTGACCTGCGCCGATC
TGCCGAAGGTCACGGATGCCGCTCAACGCGCGGAGCTGTTGAAGAAGTGCCCGCGCGGAGAACCGGGAGG
CTTCAAGCCCAGCGAAAAGAAAGAGTGGTGATGACGTATGAAAATCCAGACTAGAGCTGCCGCGCTCGCG
GTCCTGATGCTGGCCTTGATGCCGGTAGCGGCATACGCCCAAATCGACAATTCGGGCATCCTCGACAACG
TATTGCAGCGCTACCAGAACGCCGCGAGCGGCTGGGCCACTGTCGTCCAGAACGCCGCAACCTGGCTGTT
CTGGACCTTGACCGTGATTAGCATGGTCTGGACCTTCGGCATGATGGCACTGCGCAAGGCCGACATTGGC
GAGTTCTTCGCCGAGTTCGTGCGGTTCACCATCTTCACCGGCTTCTTCTGGTGGCTGCTGACCAACGGCC
CGAATTTCGCGTCGTCCATCTATGCGTCCCTGCGGCAGATTGCAGGCCAGGCAACGGGGTTGGGGCAGGG
GCTTTCGCCGTCCGGCATCGTCGATGTTGGCTTCGAGATTTTCTTCAAGGTGATGGACGAAACCTCGTAC
TGGTCGCCGGTCGATAGCTTCGTCGGTGCCTCGTTGGCGGCCGCCATCCTCTGCATCCTGGCCCTGGTCG
GCGTGAATATGCTTCTGCTCCTGGCGTCCGGATGGATTCTTGCCTACGGCGGTGTGTTCTTCCTGGGCTT
CGGCGGCTCGCGCTGGACCTCGGACATGGCGATCAACTACTACAAGACCGTCCTCGGGGTCGCCGCGCAG
CTCTTCGCAATGGTGCTGCTCGTAGGCATCGGCAAGACCTTCCTCGATGACTACTACAGCCGCATGAGCG
AAGGCATCAACTTCAAGGAACTTGGAGTGATGCTGATCGTCGGCCTGATCCTGCTCGTTCTGGTCAACAA
GGTGCCGCAGCTCATCGCCGGCATCATCACCGGCGCGAGCGTCGGCGGTGCTGGTATCGGCCAGTTCGGC
GCTGGCACGCTCGTCGGTGCGGCCGCGACGGCCGGCGCGGCAATCGCAACTGGCGGCGCATCTATCGCGG
CCGGCGCTGCGGCGGCGGCCGGTGGCGCGCAGGCCATCATGGCGGCCGCGTCGAAGGCCAGCGATAACGT
CTCTGCCGGCACTGACATTCTGTCGAGCATGATGGGCGGCGGCGGTGGCGGCGGCGGTGGTAGCGCCGGC
ACCAGCGGCGGCGACGGCGGCGGCTCGGGTGGCGGCGGTGGCTCGGGCGGCGGTGAAACCCCGATGGCCT
CGGCCGCCGGCGACAACAGCAGCGGCGCACGCGGCGGCAGTTCGGGCGGCGGCTCGGGTGGTGGCCGTTC
GTCTGGCGGTATCGGTGCCACGGCGGCCAAGGGCGGCCGGATCGCGGCCGATACCGTCGCCAACCTGGCG
AAAGGTGCCGGCTCGATTGCCAAGGCCAAGGCCGGCGAAATGCGCGCATCGGCCCAGGAACGCATCGGCG
ATACCGTAGGCGGCAAGATCGCGCAGGCAATTCGCGGCGCGGGTGCGGCGGCGCAGACCGCTGCAACCGT
CGCCGATAGCAACAGCCAGGCGCAGGAACAACCTGCACCGGCACCCGCACCGTCGTTCGACGACAACAGC
CTTTCCGCAAGCAACAACAGGGAAGCGGCCGCCGACGCGGATTCCGAAGTGGCGAGCTTCGTCAACAAGC
CCGCCCAATCCTGAAACGACTCTTAGGAGCTACGACCATGCAACTGAAAAAAGCGTTCTCGTCGGCCGCC
CTGGTGGTGGCCTTGGGCCTCGGCGCAACTGGCTCGGCCAGCGCGCAAGACGTGCTGACGGGCGATACCC
GCCTGGCCTGCGAGGCCATTCTGTGCCTGTCCACGGGCAGCCGGCCCAGCGAGTGCAGCCCGTCGCTCTC
GCGGTACTTCGGCATCCACAAGCGCAAGCTGTCGGACACGCTCAAGGCGCGGCTGAACTTCCTCAACCTC
TGCCCGGTATCGAACCAGACGCCGGAAATGCAGACGCTCGTTTCCTCGATTTCGCGCGGGGCCGGGCGCT
GCGATGCGTCCTCGCTGAACTCCGTGCTGCGTGAGTGGCGGAGCTGGGACGACCAGTTCTACATCGGCAA
CCGCCTGCCGGACTACTGCGCGGCCTACACCGGCCATGCCTATACCGACTTCAACACGACCGCGCCGCGC
TACGTCGGCACGCCGGAAGAGGGCGGCTATTGGATCGAGGCGGCCGACTACGACCGCGCGCTCAAGGAGT
ACGAGGCGAAGCTGAAAGAGCGGCAGCAGCAGTACGGTCGCTATGGCAGCGACGCCTACCGTCGGTTCGA
GCGGTAAGGGGAGGGGATAGCGATGCCGTTTGCCAAGCTGCTGGCACGGAACGCTCTGCCGGTGGTCGCC
CTGGTGGCGGCCACTGGCTTCGGTGCGGCGGATGCGACCGCCGCACGGCTCTTCCCCGATCTGTCGGAAC
AGATGGAAGAGCGCGTTGTGTGCTCGGTGTCTGCGGCCGCGAAGTACGAGATTCCGGCCAACATTCTTCT
CGCCATTCGGGAAAAGGAGGGCGGCAAGCCGGGCCAGTGGGTCAAGAACACCAATGGCACCTATGACGTG
GGCGAGCTGCAATTCAACACCGCCTACCTGGGCGACCTGGCGAAGTATGGGATCACGGCCCAGGACGTTG
CTGCGGCAGGCTGCTATCCCTATGACCTGGCGGCCTGGCGGTTGCGCGGGCACATTCGCAACGACAGGGG
CGATCTGTGGACACGCGCCGCTAACTATCACTCGCGCACGCCGTCGAAGAACGCGATCTATCGCGCCGAT
CTGATGGTGAAGGCCGACAAGTGGGCGAAGTGGCTGGATGCGCGTTTCGTCACCGTCAACTATGGCCCCA
GCTCGCCGGCGCAGCCGGCAGGGAAGGGGACCACACTTGCGGCCGCTGATACGTCGGCAGCAGCGCCGGC
CGAAGCGCAGCCGATGAAGCAAGGCCGGATCACCCGCACCAGCCTCCGCAGCTCGGGTTACGTACCCCGG
CAGCTCATCATCAACAACACGCCATAAGGAGGAACGGCCGTTTAGCGGCTAAAGCCTATGGGCATTCGCA
ACCTGACGCAGCGATACATGAACGGGGCCAGGGCCTACGCGGCCTGGGCGGCATCGCAGGCGAAAGCGCC
GTTTGATCTTCTGGTACTGGGCATCGGGCCTGTCATCGTCTTTGGCCTGGTCGCGCATACGCTGCTCGCG
TTCCTGCCCACATGGGCCATGTACGCCGCCGGCGCTCTGCTGGTCCTCGCGGCCCTGCCTTTGGCGCTGC
ACGTCCTCCGGGAATACGCGCTGCGCTATGGGCGCAAATAGCGCCCTGCAGGGCGTTCTTACTCCAAGGG
GGAGGGCATGAATACACGCGCCATGAACGACGCCAGCGGCCGGGCCTCGCTGCCTGCCATGGTGATCGCC
GACGGCACCATTGAAGCCTTGAAGTGGCTCGCCTTGCTTGCCATGACCGGGGATCACGTCAACAAGTACC
TGTTCAACGGTACGCTGCCATATCTGTTCGAGGCGGGGCGCTTGGCCCTGCCTCTTTTCGTTTTCGTCCT
GGCGTACAACCTCGCCCGCCCGGGCGCGCTCGAGCGCGGTTTGTACGGGCGAGCGATGAAACGCCTGTTG
GCCTTCGGCCTGGTCGCCTCGGTCCCGTTCATTGCGTTGGGTGGAGTGGTGGGCGGATGGTGGCCGCTGA
ACGTCATGTTCACGCTGTTGGCCGCAACCGCGATGCTCTACCTGGTCGAGCGCGGCCGCTCGGTCGCTCC
TATAGCGCTGTTCGTCGTGGCCGGCGGCCTGGTCGAGTTCTGTTGGCCGGCGCTGCTGCTGGCCGCGTCT
GTCTGGTTGTACCTCAAGCGCCCGACGTGGGCGGCCGCGTTGATGGCGCTGCTGTCTTGCGCGTCCCTGT
GGTACATCAATGGCAACCTTTGGGCGCTTGCTGTTGTGCCCCTGGTGATCGTCGCCGCCGGCGTCGATCT
TCGTGTCCCGCGCCTGCGCTGGGCCTTTTACACGTACTACCCGCTGCATCTTGCCGCTCTTTGGCTGATC
CGCATTCCGATGCGCGAGGCGGGCTACTTGTTTTTCACCTGACCTTTGAGATTCCAATATGCAATTGCTC
AAGAAATGCACCATCGCGGCCCTGCCGCTGCTCGCCCTGTCCGGCTGCGCACTGCTGAACATCCCCATGC
CGACGCCGCCCGGTTCGACCCCGCCGGAAATGCTGACCGTGCCAGTGGCGCAAATCTGCCGCGACGCTGA
CAAGAACCCTGTTCGGGCAACGGAGCTGTACGGCAAGAAAGGGTTGTCGGCCACCGGCAAGGTGCAGGTG
ATTTCCGAAGGCTTCAAGCCTCGCTATCGGGTGCTGCTGCGCGCTGGCAGCGCCTCGGTCCATGCTGGGA
CCGATAACCAGCTCGCCATCAAGTCGGTTTCCACCGGCCAGACCACGCGCGTCACTGGCACCGTGAAGGA
CGTGTCCTACGACCATAACGGCTGCTCGATCTCGCTTGACGATGCGAAGTTCTACTGAGGGGAGGGCGGC
GGATGCTGACACGGTTGAAGGGCTTCCTTGCTCGTCGCCGCGAGTTGAAGGAACTGGATGTGTCCGTGGT
GAGCCGGCCCCGGCCGGCTCCGGCGGAATTGGTCCAGGTTGATGCACGCGAGGCCGTTTGGCGCGTGCCG
GTGCCCGGCCAGGCCGACCGCTTCATGTCGGCCAAGCCTGGCGCGATCAACGATGAAATGTTCGTGGTTC
GGGTGGACACCGAAGCGTTCTATCGGGCTTGGCTGCGCAGCAGCTCGACGGGCCGCGAAACGCGGTCGGA
CAACTGCCCGCTGCGCTCGGAAATGCCGCAGGACTACAAGTTCAAGCACGCCGTCCAGGGCTTCGCGCAC
GGCAGGGAAAATCCTGTGCCGCTGGCCTTCGCCGGCGCGCACCAGGAGCGCCACCGGGTGGACATTGGTT
TCAGCAACGGGGTCACGCGCTCGTTCTGGCTGATTGCCAACAAGGCTCCGTCGTTCCCGATCCAGGTCCA
CGGCCGGGAGTCGGCCGAGCTGCTGAACAAGGTTTGCGGCCTCGATCCTGCGCCGCTGTCGTTCACGGAA
CTGTTCGCGCAGGCCCAACGCCAGGCTCCGCAGGTCGCCACACCGGCCCGGCCTGCGCCGGCAGCGGCCA
CCCGGCCAGCTCCCAAGGTGCAGCCACGCCCCGGCCGAAGCGGCCCGCGCAAAGGCCGCGGACTCTGACT
ACAACCGTGCGCAAGGCGCATTAGGGAGGATGTATGTATGTAATCGCCTGCGGCATCGTTGCCGGCTTGG
CGGCTGCGGTGGCCCTGTTGGGCTTCACGCCGATGATGGAGGCGCTTGCCGCCGGCGAACGCCGCAAGGC
ACTCGCGCAATGGACGCGGACGATGTTCCTGGTGCTGCTGCCTGTCGTGCTGATGTGCGCGCCCATCGGG
TCCAGCATTTACGACGCCGTGCAAGCGGACGCTGGCAAGCCCATCGCTTTCCACAACGGCCGGATCACGG
TCGTCATGGCCCTGGTCGGCAGCTTGGCCGTTGTCCTGGTCGCGGCTGCGCGTGCGGTGGTCAACCGCAA
GCATGCCAGCTTCTGGTTCGTCGGCTGGGTGATGGCGTCGGTTTTGGCCGGCGGCGTCGGCGCGATCGCC
AGCGCGAAGCAACTGGCGTTCCTCGGCGAACATAGCGGCATGGTGGCCTTCGGCTTCTTCCGCGACCAGG
TGAAGGACATGCACTGCGATGCGGACGTGATCCTGGCCCGGTGGGATGAAAAGGCGAACTCGCCGGTGGT
CTACCGCTGCCCGAAGGCGTACCTGCTCAACAGGTTCGCATCCGCGCCCTTCGTGCCCTGGCCGGACTAC
ACCGAGGGGGAAAGCGAGGATCTAGGTAGGGCGCTCGCAGCGGCCCTGCGGGACGCGAAAAGGTGAGAAA
AGCCGGGCACTGCCCGGCTTTATTTTTGCTGCTGCGCGTTCCAGGCCGCCCACACTCGTTTGACCTGGCT
CGGGCTGCATCCGACCAGCTTGGCCGTCTTGGCAATGCTCGATCCGCCGGAGCGAAGCGTGATGATGCGG
TCGTGCATGCCGGCGTCACGTTTGCGGCCGGTGTAGCGGCCGGCGGCCTTCGCCAACTGGACACCCTGAC
GTTGACGCTCGCGCCGATCCTCGTAGTCGTCGCGGGCCATCTGCAAGGCGAGCTTCAAAAGCATGTCCTG
GACGGATTCCAGAACGATTTTCGCCACTCCGTTCGCCTCGGCGGCCAGCTCCGACAGGTCCACCACGCCA
GGCACGGCCAGCTTGGCCCCTTTGGCCCGGATCGACGCAACCAGGCGCTCGGCCTCGGCCAACGGCAAGC
GGCTGATGCGGTCGATCTTCTCCGCAACGACGACTTCACCAGGTTGCAGGTCCGCGATCATGCGCAGCAG
CTCGGGCCGGTCGGCGCGTGCGCCGGACGCCTTCTCGCGGTAGATGCCGGCGACGTAGTACCCGGCGGCC
CGCGTGGCCGCTACAAGGCTCTCCTGGCGTTCAAGATTCTGCTCGTCCGTACTGGCGCGCAGGTAGATGC
GGGCGACCTTCAACCTTCGTCCCTCCGGTTGTTGCTCTCGCGTCGCCATTTCCACGGCTCGACGGCGTGC
GGATCGGACCAGAGGCCGACGCGCTTGCCTCGCGCCTCCTGTTCGAGCCGCAGCATTTCAGGGTCGGCCG
CGCGGCCGTGGAAGCGATAGGCCCACGCCATGCCCTGGTGAACCATCGCGGCGTTGACGTTGCGCGGCTG
CGGCGGCCGGCTGGCCAGCTCCATGTTGACCCACACGGTGCCCAGCGTGCGGCCGTAACGGTCGGTGTCC
TTCTCGTCGACCAGGACGTGCCGGCGGAACACCATGCCGGCCAGCGCCTGGCGCGCACGTTCGCCGAAGG
CTTGCCGCTTTTCCGGCGCGTCAATGTCCACCAGGCGCACGCGCACCGGCTGCTTGTCTACCAGCACGTC
GATGGTGTCGCCGTCGATGATGCGCACGACCTCGCCGCGCAGCTCGGCCCATGCCGGCGAGGCAACGACC
AGGACGGCCAGCGCGGCAGCGGCGCGCAGCATGGCGTAGCTTCGGCGCTTCATGCGTGGCCCCATTGCTG
ATGATCGGGGTACGCCAGGTGCAGCACTGCATCGAAATTGGCCTTGCAGTAGCCGTCCAGCGCCACCCGC
GAGCCGAACGCCGGCGAAAGGTACTCGACCAGGCCGGGCCGGTCGCGGACCTCGCGCCCCAGGACGTGGA
TGCGCCGGCCGCGTGTGCCGTCGGGTCCAGGCACGAAGGCCAGCGCCTCGATGTTGAAGTCGATGGATAG
AAGTTGTCGGTAGTGCTTGGCCGCCCTCATCGCGTCCCCCTTGGTCAAATTGGGTATACCCATTTGGGCC
TAGTCTAGCCGGCATGGCGCATTACGGCAATACGCAATTTAAATGCGCCTAGCGCATTTTCCCGACCTTA
ATGCGCCTCGCGCTGTAGCCTCACGCCCACATATGTGCTAATGTGGTTACGTGTATTTTATGGAGGTTAT
CCAATGAGCCGCCTGACAATCGACATGACGGACCAGCAGCACCAGAGCCTGAAAGCCCTGGCCGCCTTGC
AGGGCAAGACCATTAAGCAATACGCCCTCGAACGTCTGTTCCCCGGTGACGCTGATGCCGATCAGGCATG
GCAGGAACTGAAAACCATGCTGGGGAACCGCATCAACGATGGGCTTGCCGGCAAGGTGTCCACCAAGAGC
GTCGGCGAAATTCTTGATGAAGAACTCAGCGGGGATCGCGCTTGACGGCCTACATCCTCACGGCTGAGGC
CGAAGCCGATCTACGCGGCATCATCCGCTACACGCGCCGGGAGTGGGGCGCGGCGCAGGTGCGCCGCTAT
ATCGCTAAGCTGGAACAGGGCATAGCCAGGCTTGCCGCCGGCGAAGGCCCGTTTAAGGACATGAGCGAAC
TCTTTCCCGCGCTGCGGATGGCCCGCTGCGAACACCACTACGTTTTTTGCCTGCCGCGTGCGGGCGAACC
CGCGTTGGTCGTGGCGATCCTGCATGAGCGCATGGACCTCATGACGCGACTTGCCGACAGGCTCAAGGGC
TGATTTCAGCCGCTAAAAATCGCGCCACTCACAACGTCCTGATGGCGTACTTACCCAAAGAACAGCTAGG
AGAATCATTTATGCTCAGCACACTTCCACAAGCTCATGCAACTTTCTTGAACCGCATCCGCGATGCGGTC
GCTTCCGATGTTCGCTTCCGCGCTCTTCTGATCGGCGGCTCTTACGTTCACGGAGGACTCGATGAGCACT
CCGATTTGGATTTCGACATCGTTGTTGAGGACAACTGCTACGCAGATGTCTTGTCTACACGCAAGGATTT
TGCCGAGGCACTGCCCGGCTTCCTCAACGCGTTCACCGGCGAACATGTAGGAGAACCGCGCCTTCTGATC
TGCCTATATGGTCCGCCACTGCTACACATCGATTTGAAGTTTTCTCTTGCTTCCGATCTCGACCAGCAAA
TCGAGCGGCGGGCGGTTCTGTTTGCTCGTGATCCGGCAGAGATCGAGAAGCGCATTGAGGCGGCAGCGGT
GGCATGGCCAAACCGTCCCTCCGAGTGGTTCGAAGCACGTTGTCAGCGCCAGTGATATAAGACGGTAATT
CACCATTTGGATTGTCCGCTCCACCCAACATGTTGTTTCCTTAAGGTTCTCACACCAGAAAGGACATCAA
CATGCTGAGCAGAGAGGACTTTTACATGATAAAGCAAATGCGCCAGCAGGGCGCGTACATTGTCGATATT
GCGACTCAGATTGGTTGCTCTGAACGGACGGTCAGACGCTACCTCAAATACCCTGAACCGCCAGCCAGAA
AGACCCGCCACAAAATGGTTAAGCTGAAACCGTTTATGGATTACATCGACATGCGCCTGGCAGAGAATGT
CTGGAATAGTGAGGTTATCTTTGCGGAGATTAAGGCAATGGGTTATACGGGCGGACGTTCCATGCTGCGT
TACTACATCCAGCCCAAACGTAAAATGCGTCCGTCAAAAAGAACAGTTCGCTTCGAAACTCAGCCTGGAT
ACCAGCTCCAGCACGACTGGGGCGAAGTTGAGGTGGAGGTTGCCGGGCAACGGTGCAAAGTTGGCGCGCC
CTTGGCAGAACATATCCATCGCGTCCGCCATCTCCAGCAGCCGCACGCGGCGCATCGGGGNGGGGGGGNT
TTCAATTCATCATTTTTTTTTTATTCTTTTTTTTGATTTCGGTTTCCTTGAAATTTTTTTGATTCGGTAA
TCTCCGAACAGAAGGAAGAACGAAGGAAGGAGCACAGACTTAGATTGGTATATATACGCATATGTAGTGT
TGAAGAAACATGAAATTGCCCAGTATTCTTAACCCAACTGCACAGAACAAAAACCTGCAGGAAACGAAGA
TAAATCATGTCGAAAGCTACATATAAGGAACGTGCTGCTACTCATCCTAGTCCTGTTGCTGCCAAGCTAT
TTAATATCATGCACGAAAAGCAAACAAACTTGTGTGCTTCATTGGATGTTCGTACCACCAAGGAATTACT
GGAGTTAGTTGAAGCATTAGGTCCCAAAATTTGTTTACTAAAAACACATGTGGATATCTTGACTGATTTT
TCCATGGAGGGCACAGTTAAGCCGCTAAAGGCATTATCCGCCAAGTACAATTTTTTACTCTTCGAAGACA
GAAAATTTGCTGACATTGGTAATACAGTCAAATTGCAGTACTCTGCGGGTGTATACAGAATAGCAGAATG
GGCAGACATTACGAATGCACACGGTGTGGTGGGCCCAGGTATTGTTAGCGGTTTGAAGCAGGCGGCGGAA
GAAGTAACAAAGGAACCTAGAGGCCTTTTGATGTTAGCAGAATTGTCATGCAAGGGCTCCCTAGCTACTG
GAGAATATACTAAGGGTACTGTTGACATTGCGAAGAGCGACAAAGATTTTGTTATCGGCTTTATTGCTCA
AAGAGACATGGGTGGAAGAGATGAAGGTTACGATTGGTTGATTATGACACCCGGTGTGGGTTTAGATGAC
AAGGGAGACGCATTGGGTCAACAGTATAGAACCGTGGATGATGTGGTCTCTACAGGATCTGACATTATTA
TTGTTGGAAGAGGACTATTTGCAAAGGGAAGGGATGCTAAGGTAGAGGGTGAACGTTACAGAAAAGCAGG
CTGGGAAGCATATTTGAGAAGATGCTGCCAGCAAAACTAAAAAACTGTATTATAAGTAAATGCATGTATA
CTAAACTCACAAATTAGAGCTTCAATTTAATTATATCAGTTATTACCCGGCCGGGAATCTCGGTCGTAAT
GATTTTTATAATGACGAAAAAAAAAAAAATTGGAAAGAAAACCCCCCCCCCGCAGCGTTGGGTCCTGGCC
ACGGGTGCGCATGATCGTGCTCCTGTCGTTGAGGCGCGCCAACTTTGCGGTTAATACGCTGGGGTTCTCC
CGCCGCTTCCATGTCTTCGCCGCACCAAAACAGGATGCTGAGCATACCTACGAATCACTGGTTCGCGCCT
TCCGCTACTTCGGTGGTTGTGTGAAAACGGTGCTGGTTGATAACCAGAAGGCTGCGGTGCTGAAGAATAA
CAACGGGAAAGTCGTGTTCAACTCCGGATTCCTGTTGCTGGCCGACCACTATAACTTCCTGCCACGGGCA
TGCCGTCCACGCAGGGCCAGAACAAAAGGTAAGGTTGAGCGGATGGTGAAATACCTCAAGGAGAACTTCT
TCGTTCGGTACCGCAGGTTCGACAGCTTCACTCATGTTAATCAACAACTGGAGCAATGGATAGCCGATGT
GGCTGACAAACGGGAACTTCGCCAGTTCAAAGAAACGCCGGAACAGCGCTTCGCGCTGGAGCAGGAACAT
CTGCAGCCGTTACCGGATACGGACTTCGATACCAGTTACTTCGACATCCGCCATGTGTCCTGGGACAGCT
ATATCGAGGTTGGTGGTAATCGTTACAGCGTTCCCGAAGCGCTGTGTGGTCAGCCGGTATCGATACGAAT
ATCGCTGGATGACGAGTTGCGGATCTACAGTAATGAGAAACTGGTGGCCTCACATCGCCTCTGTTCGGCA
TCGTCTGGCTGGCAGACAGTGCCGGAGCATCACGCCCCGCTCTGGCAGCAGGTCAGTCAGGTGGAACATC
GACCACTGAGTGCCTATGAGGAGCTGTTGTGATGCATGAGCTGGAAGTCCTGCTGAGTCGCCTGAAAATG
GAGCATCTGAGTTATCACGTTGAAAGCCTGCTGGAACAGGCAGCTAAAAAAGAGCTGAACTACCGGGAGT
TCCTGTGCATGGCGCTACAGCAGGAATGGAACGGCAGGCATCAGCGCGGTATGGAGTCCAGGCTGAAGCA
GGCTCGTCTGCCGTGGGTCAAAACGCTGGAGCAGTTCGACTTTACCTTCCAGCCGGGCATCGACCGTAAG
GTTGTCCGGGAACTGGCTGGTCTGGCGTTCGTGGAGCGCAGCGAAAACGTGATCCTGCTGGGACCTCCTG
GTGTCGGAAAAACTCATCTGGCCATAGCTCTTGGCGTGAAAGCGGTGGATGCGGGACATCGGGTACTGTT
TATGCCACTGGACAGACTGATCGCGACACTGATGAAAGCGAAACAGGAAAACCGGCTGGAGCGTCAGCTG
CAGCAACTGAGTTATGCCCGGGTGTTGATCCTGGATGAAATAGGCTATCTGCCGATGAACAGAGAGGAAG
CCAGCCTGTTCTTCCGGCTACTGAACCGTCGATATGAAAAAGCGAGCATCATACTGACGTCAAACAAAGG
GTTCGCAGACTGGGGAGAAATGTTCGGAGATCACGTGCTGGCAACAGCGATACTGGATCGGTTGCTACAT
CACTCAACCACGCTGAATATCAAAGGAGAGAGTTACCGGTTAAAAGAGAAACGTAAAGCTGGAGTGCTGA
CCAAAAACACAACGCCAATCAGTGATGATGAAATGGTGAAAAGCGGACAGCATCAGTAACGAAAGTATCT
TAGCGGGCATGAAAATGGCAAATAACGGTCAAACATCGTGGCGTTGACAACGTGCCTGGATCTGGCTACA
CTATGCGGCCACCAAGCTCGCCCGTGGCGAGCTTTACGAAGCGATCGGCATGCTCGGTTTCTTCCGTGAG
CAAGTGTTAGGACCTTTGCTCTACCGTCGCGCTGGAAAGGACCAGCGCGGAGTGAGGCGATTGGAAACCC
TTCGACTGGATGAAGAGCGCAGACTAGCCACCACCATTGCGCTGCACGATGCGTTGTCTGTCAGGGATGC
CATCAAAGCATCTGCCTCCATCTATCTCGACCTCCGAGCCGCCGATCCGTCGTTGGAACCGACAACGCAT
ATGCCAGGTCTTCTGTACGACTTAATAGAACGTGCGGTACCAGGCACGCCTAACCGTCAGTGAGATTGGA
TGAGTGAACGATATTGATCGAGAAGAGCCCTGCGCAGCCGCTGCCGTGCCCGAGAGCATGGCGGCTCACG
TGATGGGATACAAATGGGCGCGTGATAAGGTTGGTCAGTCCGGCTGCGCGGTCTATCGGCTGCATAGCAA
GAATTCTGCCGTGTTATGGAACTGTCTTGAGGAGTTCGAACCTTCGCTTCAGGAGAGGCTTGTTGCGCAA
TATGGCATTGCCGATCCGGATAGGCGCAAGCTGCAATTTCATCTCCTGCTGGACGAACTTTTCTAAGGCG
ATGCCCCCTCGACCTCGATCAGGGAGGCGTTCAGGACGACTCACAAAGAAAGCCGGGCAATGCCCGGCTT
TTTCTGCTGCTACCTCCGTAGTCGTAAGGTCGTTGCAGGTGCTCGGGTGCGGTACAACTCGCCGGTCGCC
AGCTCAAGCGCGATCACGTCGTTGCCGTCGTAGTTGACGATGATGCTGTTGGGCCGACTGTCCTCACGCT
TCGCAGGGAGAGGCCAGCCTTCAATCGAAGCCGGCGCAAGCTCGTAGTGCTTCCCGGTTTCGACGCTGCG
CAGCGTCCAGGTCCTGCAACCGGCCACGCCGGTCGCAGAAACCACGGCGAGCGAGCCGCGAAAATCGTGC
GGGTACGCCTCGATGTTCATACGCCTCCTAGATCGAGCGCGAGCGTTTCTGCTCGGCCTTGGCCGCCTGT
TCCTGGGACACCTCGCCGATGACCTTGCCCTGGCCCCGGCTGTAGGCGATTTCGTAGTTCTTGCCGACAA
CCGGCGGCTTCTCAAAGATGCCCCGGCTGTGTTTCACGATCCCGCCTTCGCTGAACTGGTAGACGTTGCG
CCCATCGTCGTGCAGCACCTGGCCGACGTGCTTGTGCGGGTGGACGTTTTTGCTTGCGTCCTTCGCATCG
CTCAACTGGTGAATGCCTTTCGGTAGCCCCGCCTCGGGCAACACCTTCATGGTCAGCCATTCGCCGTTCA
CTACCTGGTCCACCTGGCGGCTGCCGTTCATGACGGCGATCTTGACGCTGCCCTCGGGTTTCATGATGAC
GCCAGGGCTTGCCGATGTGCGTGGTGCCCCGATCTGTACTTTGTTCATACGCTCTAGTTCTCCTTAGTAG
GTTCTCGCGCGGCGTTGCCGCTGTTCTTGCTGCTCGATGTCTTGCTGCTTGAGCTGCTGCACCTTCTGCC
GCTGGCCCTCGTCGAGAAGCACCTTGCCGACAGCACTTCTCACCTGGCGTTCAACCCCGTCCTTGCCCAG
GCTGCTGCGCTCGGACAGGTCGTTGAAATCGGTGTGCTTCTTCATGTTCGACAGGGCGGCGAGCTGGCCA
TCGTTCAACAGCGATTCCTTGAGCTTGGCCGTGTCGGCCTCGCTCAACTGGACCTTGCCGGCCGCCGCGT
CCGCGAGGCGCTTTTCAGCGTGCAAATGGTTGCGGTAGTTCTCCGGGGTGATCGGCGGCAGCTCCTTCGG
GTAGGCGTTCTCGCCCGGCGCGAAGATTGGGAAGATGGCCTTGCCGCCGACCGCCTTGGCGGCCTCCTGT
GCCTTCGTCCTGCCGGGATTCACGCCCTGGGTGATCTGCACCTGGCGGTCGTCGTCGCCGGCGATCACAA
CGGGCTTGTCCGGGAATTTCGCGTGCAGGGCCTCGGCAACAGCCTGTAGGTTGCCGGAATCGAACGCGGC
GACAGTCGCGTGCCCCAGCGCTTCGGCCACTGTGGCGGCGGTGGCATAGCCTTCGCCGATCACCAGCGCC
GGCGCGGCCGCGAGCGCATCCATGCCACCGACGACATGGAAGCATCCTTCCTTGCGGCTGTCCTTGGCGA
AGCGCTTGGTGCCGTCCTCCTGGATGTACTGCATGGTCCATTGCTTGCCGTCGGCGTCGTAGGCCGGGAT
GTAGGTTTTCTGGCCCTCCTGGTCGGTAAGGACGCCGGCGTGCACCTGTAGACCCTTGTCGCGCAGGTAC
GGCGTCGGTTCCGTGATGGGAACCAGGCTTTGCGCCTGGCGGCCGATGCGCTGCGCCGTGGCTTCGTGCT
GGCGTTCTTGTTCCTCGGCACGCGCGGCCAGCTTGGCCGCCGCCTCGGCCTGCATCTTGGCCTTCTCGGC
GGGGTCCAGGGCGTAGCCCTTGGCCTTCCACTTCATTTCGACGCCGGTGCGGTTGTTTTTGATGTAACCG
GCCGGGTGGCCGTCGAGGTGGCCGACGTAGAAGCCCGACTTCTCGCCCTTCTTGTCGCCCTCGGTCTCGA
TGCGGTGCTTCTTGCCGTCCATGATGGGGTGCTCGCCGCCTGGGGTGACGACGCAGCCCATGCTTTTCAG
GGCCTCCGCGAACTCATCTTCGGGGGTGACGGCCGGGGATTGCTGGGTGGGCACGTTGTCCGGCAGCCAG
CGTTGCAGCTTGCCCATGTCGGCGTTCGGTCCGGCGTACCAGGACTTGGCCACCTTGTCCCACTGCGCGC
CGGCCGCCTTGGCAACCTGGCGCTCGCCGTAGGGCACGGCCAGGTAGACGCGCTCCTGGGCCGCGTTGGG
GCGCTCGGCCGTGGGTTGGGTAGGCTGGGCCTCGGCGCGGGCCTCTACGGCCGCTGTAGCGCCCTCGCGC
GCCCATTTGGCGAACGGGGCAGGGTCAACCCCTGCCGGAACGTACCAGGCGCGTTCCTGGCGGTCCCAGC
GCGCTCCAAGGGCCTTCACCTCGTCTTTCTCCTTGAACGGCACGTTCAAGTAGGCGCGCTCGGGCTTGGC
GGGGGCTTGAGCGGCCGCCGGCTGCTCGGCGGCGTTCATGGCCTGGGCCATTTCCTGCTGCTCGCGCTCG
TAGTCGGCGATCCGGCGCTGTAGGTCCTCGTCGTGCAGCATGGCCGTGCCCTCGGCGGCCTTGCGCGCCT
CCTTGGCGGCAACGCGGTCCTCGTCGGTGCTGTTGGGATCGCGGCGAACTCGCTCTTCATGGATGCGGGC
GAACTTCGCGGCCTGCTCGTACTCGTTGGCCGTCGCGTAAGCGTCGATCACGGCCAGGCGGTCGGCGAGC
GCTTCGGCATTGGTCTGCGCGTCGGGGCCGGCGAAGTCGGCAAGCCATTGGTGGCCGCCCCACGCATGGT
TCGCATAGACGCCCCAAAACTCCGGCTCTCGGTCGCCGGCCGGCACCACGGACCGTTCGCCGTCGTGCTC
GACCTCGACGTTGGCCTGGACCTGGACGCGGCCGGTCCAATCGGCAGGCAGCTCAAAGCCCAGCGTGGTT
TCGGTCAGCGCGGCCAGCGATTGGTTGCCTTCCGCCGGCTCCGCGCCGGCGCGGTACATGCGCAGGGTCT
GCGCGATCAGCTCGTCGGCCGGCGCAATGGCCGGTCGTGCCACCTGGTCTTGCTGTTGCTCCATAGTTGC
CCCCTGCGCAGGCTCGATGGCCTGCTGGGTCGTTTGTTCTTGAATTTGCTTCTGCTCGAACGCCAGGACG
AAATCCTGGATCTTCTCCGCGTCGGCGGCCGCGCGGAAAATCTCTAGCGGGTCCTCTTGTAGCGCCTTGA
TCCACGATCCGACATAGGCCGCGTGCTGGCCGGGGTCGTGGCCGATGCCCAGCTCGTCGCCCAGGATCAT
GCTGGCAATCTCGGCCCGCAGCTCTTCCTTGGCGTACCCCTCGCTCCCGAAGGGATGCGCCAGGTCGCGG
TCCAGCCGCGACGGGTGGCCGGTCCAGTGCCCCAGCTCATGGAGCGCGGTTGCGTAGTAGTTGTCGGCGC
TCGGGAACTGGCCTTTGTCGGGCAGATGGATGCTGTCCGTGGACGGCCGATAAAACGCGCGGTCGTGCTC
GCCGTGGCGGATGGTGGCACCTGACGCCGCAAGGATGTGCTCGGCCCGCTCGACGGCGCTCCAAGTCTGT
TCCTTGCGTTCCAACGGCGGCAGGCCGTCGATCTGCTCCGCATTGAACACGGTGGCGAAGAACACGCGCG
GGCGTTCGAGCTGCACCGTCACCTTGACCGGATCGCCGTTGGCATCGAGGACCGGCTTGCCGGTCTGCTC
GTCGGTCTTGGTCTGCTCTTCGCTGAACTTCCAATACTGGATCGGCGTGCCTTTCTCGCCGCGACGCACC
TGTGCGCCGGCGGCAGCGGCCTGCTTGTAGGTCATCCAGCGCGGGTCCGCATGGCCCTGGGCCATGAGCT
GAATCGCGTTGATGCCCTTGTAACGCTTCCCGGTAGTCGGGTTGAGCGGGATGAAGGAGCCGGGCATGCC
CGGTTCCCACGGTTTTTGCCACGGCGCAGTGCCGGCTTTCAGTTGCTCAATGAGGCGTTCGGCAACCTGC
TCGTGGAACGGCTTTTTGACCTCTGCCATAGCCAATTACCTCCCGTCATTGGCGGCCGCGGTCGTCGTGT
CCTCGGGCACGGTCGCGTCCACCAGGTCAATGTCGCTCTCGGCGGCGTCCTGCTCGCTCAAGGCGTCCTC
GGGGAAGGCCCCGGCCTTCTCCGCTTCTTCCGGGTCGAACTCGACCTGGAAGCCGGGCGTCATCGCATCG
GCGAGCTTTTCACGCAGGGCGGCGGCGGCGTTCGCGGTATCGTCGAACGGCGCAAAGTCGTCCTGCTGCA
CGGTCTTGGGATCATTCATCGCTTTCACTCCTGGTTGGTGCCGTTACGGCCTTTGCTGTAGTCCGGCCTG
CCTTTCAGGTCGGGGTATGTCTGCTTGCACGTCGGGAAGTTGCTGCACCCCCACCAGAACATGCCGCGCT
TCTTGCCAGGCCGACGGGAAAGGCCGTGGCCGCAGGCCATGCACTTGTGCAGCTCGGAGACTTTCGGGGC
CTCGCGCGGGACGGGCTTGCCGCCCTTGTCGTCGCACGCGAACTTGCAGCCGTCGGCAAAGCCGGTGCAG
CCCCAAAAGTATTCGTTCTTGTCCTTCTTCTTGAGGCGTCGCAGCGGCTTGCCGCAGGACGGGCAAGGGT
GCGTGTCGATCTTCATGTTGAGGCCGTTGTCTTTGATGTTGGCGACCTCGGCGCCGATGTATTCCATCAG
CTCGTTGACGAACGACAGCGTGTCGCGCTCGCCGGCCTGGATGGCCTTCTGCTGCTCATGCCAGAGCGCG
GTCATGTCGGGGAATCTGGCCGTGTCGGGCAGTGCGTCGTACAGCTCTTCGCCGGTCGGCGTGGACACGA
TGTGCTTGCCCTTCTCCACCAGGTAGCCGCGCTCGAAAAGCGTGGCGATGATGGAGTCTCGCGTTGCCGG
CGTGCCGATCCCGCCGTGCTCGCCTTGCTTGCCCTTGTCCTTTTCGATCAAGATTTTCCGCAGGCGGTCA
TCGCGGATGTATTTCGCAACGCGGGTAAGGTCCGACAGCAGAGATTCCATCGTGTACAGCGGCTGCGGTT
TCGTCTCCTGCTGCTCGGCCTTCGCATCGGTGCAGGTGCCGGCCTGGCCGTCACGCAGCTTGCGCAGGTC
CTGTTCAATGTCGTCGGCATTGCCTTCCAGGTCCTCGTTGCCGGCGTCGTTCTTGTAGAGAATCTTCCAG
CCCGGCGACGTGGTGACGTTCGAGCGCACGCCGAAACGATGATCGCCGACCTGGGCAAGCACGTCGGTCT
GGTCATACAGATGCTTCGGCCAGAACTGCGCGACGTAGGCGCGCGCGATCAGCAGGTAAATCTTCTGCTC
GGCATCGGTGAGCTTCGACAGGTCGGCCGTGCTTTCGGTCGGGATGATCGCGTGGTGCGCGGAAACCTTG
GACGAGTTGAAGGCGCGGCTCTTGATCGTCGGATTGGCGCGCTGCGCAGCAGCGGCCAGCATGGGGGCCG
TCTGTGCGATGGCCGCCAGCACGCCCGGCGCATCGCCGTGCTGTTCCTCGCTCAAGTATTCGCAGTCGGA
ACGGTTGTAGGTGATGAGCTTGTGCTTCTCGCGCAGGGCCTGCGTAATGTCCTTCACCTGGTCCGGCTTG
AAGCCGAACTTGCGCGAGGCGTCCATTTGCAGTTTCAGCAGGTTGTAGGGCAGCGGCGCAGCCGCTTCCT
TCGCCTTGGTGGTCACGGACACGATGCGGGCGGGTTGGCCGCTCACGGCGGCCGCGATGCCCTCGGCGTG
CTCCTTGTTGCTGAGGCGGCCTTTCTCGTCCACCGGATCGCCGTCGGCGACCTGGTAACGGGCCGGGAAC
TGAATGCCCTCGACCTCGAACTGGCCGTTCACCAGGTAGTAGTAGGTTTTCTGGTGGGCCGCGTTCTCGC
GGCAACGGCGCACGACAAGGCCCAGGATCGGAGTCTGCACGCGCCCCACGCTCAACAGCCCCTGATAGCC
CTTCGCGCGTGCCGCAAGCGTGTACAGGCGCGTGATGTTGAAGCCGTATAGCTGGTCGCCGACGCTGCGG
GCCTCGGCCGCAGCGGACAGGCCGGCGAACTCGCGGTTGTCGCGCATCGCGGCGAGCTGCCGGCGCACGA
TCTTCACGTTGTTGTCGTTGATAAGCAGCCGCTGCACCGGCAGACGGCAGTTGGCGTATTCCAGGATTTC
ATCGACCAGAAGCTGGCCTTCGTCGTCCGGGTCGCCGGCGTGAACCACGCTTTTCGCCTGCTTCAACAGG
CTGAGGATGGTCTTGAACTGAGCTTTCGCACCGGCATCGCCGGACGGTTTCTTGCGCCAGGGAATATGGA
CGATGGGCAGGTCGGCCATGTTCCAGTTGGCGTAGCGCTCGTCGTAGTCCTCCGGGTCTAGCAAGGCCAG
CATGTGACCGTAGCACCAGGTCACGCGGTCGGAGCCGCATTCGTAATAGCCGTCCTTGCGGCTGCCGCCG
CCCAGGCCCTCGACGATGGCTTTTGCCAGCTCCGGTTTTTCAGCGATTACAAGGCGTTCAAATTGCATAT
ATCCCCCTACCCTCACCAGGTCAGAACCGGCCTGATGACGGTGATGATTTGCGAACGATTGACAGGCCCG
AAGTAGCGGCCGTCGAAAGACGTGTCGCTTACGTCGGACATAAGCAGAACCTCGGCGGTCCCCAGGGTGT
AGCTGTCGGACTGATAACGAGGCAGCGGCCGTCCTGATGGATCGGCCTTGATGAGCGCGCTGTGAGGCAG
CAGCCCGCCATTCACGCGCACGCCGGCGTCGGTGATGGCAACCTCGTCGCCTTTAGCGGCTAAAACTCGC
TTCATCATGTAGCCGTAGTCGCCGGGGCAGAAACCGCCGGCGATGTAGCCCCGCTCCTTGGCGTCCGAAA
ACACGCCGACTTGCGGCGGGCAGAACATGACGTAAGCCCCCTTCTCCACCGGCGCATTCGATTTCCAGTA
CAGGCCGACCGGAATGCTTTTGGTGGTGTTGACCTTCGCGCCGGCGAGATAGGCCGCGCCGGCGAGCAAC
AAGGCCGCGCCGCCTCCGATGGCGACGTACTTGGTGAGGCGCTGGAAGCGGCTCATATCGTGATCCCCTC
CCCTTCCTCGACGGTGGCCGTCTGGATCAGCTTGTCGCTGACCTTCGGAGCCGGTACGGCCGCGCGGGCC
TGGAATATCGGGTCTTTGAAGTAGAGCGGCTGCTTGCCGTAGATCGCGGGATAGCCGGCGACGTACACAA
CCATGTCGCCCGCCTCTTCAATGCTGCCGTCGGCGCTCTTCTTCGGCCCCGGCATGCGCAGGCATTCATC
GGGGGTCAGCAATGGCCGCTGCACTTCCTGGAAGGTCCGCGAGACGTTGCCCAACAGCGCCGACGTGCGG
CGGCCGCTCGTCGTGATCTGCTCCTTCACGATGGTCGTGGTGCCTGTCAGTTTTGACAGGTGCTCGGCCG
TCTCCACGCGGTTCGGCGGGTAGGCGTTCTGCACGTGGCAGTTCGACGTGATGCTTTCGTCGTGGCCGTA
GCCGGTTTCGCGGCTCTTGAGCTGGTTAATGTCCTGGCAGATGAGGTAGCACTTGATGCCGTAGCCGGCG
ACGAAGGCAAGGGACTCTTGCAGGATTTCGAGCTTGCCCAGGCTGGGGAACTCGTCGAGCATCATCAGCA
GACGATGCTTGTAGTGCGCGACAGGACGGCCGTTCTCGAAGTCCATCTTGTCGGCCAGCAGCCGGACGAT
CATGTTGACCATGACGCGCACCAGAGGCCGCAGACGGGCCTTGTCGTTGGGCTGCGTCACGATGAACAGG
CTTACCGGGTCGTCGTGGTGCATCAGTTGCTTGATGCGGAAGTCGGACTTGCTGACGTTGCGGGCCACAA
CCGGGTCGCGGTACAGGGCCAGGTAGGACTTGGCGGTGGACAGCACGGAACCGGATTCTTCCTCCGGGCG
GTCCATCATGTCGCGGGCCGCAGAGCCGACCGCAGGGTGGTTCTGCCCGTCAACGTGGCCGTAGGTGGTC
ATTTCCATCCAAAGCTCGCCCACGTCGCGGTTCGGGTCGGCAAGCATGCCGTCCACCGACGGCAGGGTGG
CCGGCGTACCCTCGTTCTTAGCCTTGTAGAGCGCGTGCAGGATGACGCCGACAAGCAGCGCCTGGCTGGT
TTTCTGCCAGTGCGATTCCAGGCCCTTGCCGTCCGGATCGACGATCAGGGTGGCAAGGTTCTGCACGTCG
CCAACCTCGTACTCGGTCCCCAAGCGGATTTCATCGAGCGGGTTCCAGCACGCGCTACCCTGCGCGGATG
CCGGCTCAAAGCGCACGACCTTGTTGCGGGCATGCTTCTTCCGCCAGCCGGCGGTCAGCGCCCACAACTC
GCCTTTCAGGTCGGTGATGACGGCGCTGTGCGCCCAGGAAAGCAGCGTCGGAACGACCAGGCCGACGCCC
TTGCCGGAGCGCGTCGGCGCGTAGGTCAAGACGTGCTCGGGGCCGTTGTGCCGCAGGTAGTGGAACTTGC
CGTCCTTGTCCTGCCAGCCGCCCACATAGACGCCGCTGGAAGTGGGCGGGTGTTTGCCTGACACCAGCTC
GACGACGGTGCGCGGCCGGGGCAGCAGGCCGGCGGCCTGTATGTCCTTCTTGTCGGCCCAGCGGGCCGAA
CCGTGCAGATAGTCGTTCGCCTTGCCGGTGTTCGCCTTGACCATCTGCGTGACGGCCGTGCCCAGCAGGC
CCACGGTCGAAACGACCATACCCATGCTGGCCGCGCGCATGAAATCGTCGGGATATTGGCCGTACCACTT
GCCGGCCCATTGAAGGATCGACCAGGGCGTGTAGACGTGGTTGATATTCCAGCCAAGTCCGGCCTGATAC
TGGAAGGAATGGGCGAAATATTGCGTCGCGGTCTGCAAGCCTGCCCCAAGGGACAGGCCGGCGAGGATGG
GAACGGTCTTGCTGGCCTTCGGTTTTTTCGCCCGTATCTGTGGCCCCACGGCGTTGTTTCGGTTCTTCAT
CTACTCCTACCTCGGGTAGTTTTAAGGGAGCCTCGCGGGGTCACGGTGACGGGATCACCGATGGCGAGGC
GCTTCATGCGTTGCACCGTGGCCTTATCGACGGGCAGCACCAGAATCTCGTCGTTTTCTTTCCTCAACAG
GGCCAGCGCCTGGTCCTCGACGTTCCGGGTGCCTGCATAGGACAGCGCACCAACATAATCAGTATATCGT
GCATGCTTCGGTATATCGAAGCCGTTTAGCCGCTTTTGCTCGCGCTCGGCAACATATTTCTCGGCCGCCG
CGATCTGTTCGGGCTTTAGCCCTCTTCCTGGCCCAGAAACTCCCCGTCGCAGTGCGTGAGCTGGTTCGGC
TCCTTGCTGCTCCACGTGACCAGGAACATCACGCGGCAATAGCATTTCAGCTCCGCCGGCGATGCGAACC
ACACCGAGTTGGGACAGCGCTCGCAAACGGTTTTGGCTTTGGGGCGGCGGCTTTCGTCCAATGCGTCCAA
CGTTGGGCTTGCGGAGTGCGACGGTTCCGCCGGCGCTGACGGCGCGAGCGTCCCGTCGGTCGCCGTCGCC
GCCTGTGGCGTTGAGGGTGGTTCTGGCTGCGGCAGGTCGAATGCCTCCATCGCCGCCGCGATCTCTTCGT
CCGTCATTTCGTTCGGGTTGCTCATGTGCTTGCTCCTTCGTCAGTAGTTCTTGACGGCGGCGCTCAAGGG
CGGCGTCGTCAAAGGTGATTGCCAGACGGCCAGCGGCGGCCGCCTGCGCGATCCGCTCCTTGAACTCTGC
TGTGCCGTTGACGGTGATCCGGTCGCCGAAGCGCTCCATTGCCAGGCGCAGGGCGGCGTCCAGGCCGTCC
GTGGTGGCCTCGCGCGAGACTTGCAGGCGGTCGCCGTCGTCGCGGACGGCGCTGCTGCCGACGCGATAGA
TGATGGTTCCCTTCTTCGTGATGTTGTCCGTCACGGCCGCATGGCCCGGCTTGGCCTCGCCGCTGCCCTG
GATGGTGTTGCCCTTGAGGTCGCTGCGGCCCTCGCGTGCGCGCAGCGCGGCCAGGGCCTTGTCGTCGCCC
TTCATCGCCTCGGCCTTGAGCCAGTCGGCCCACGCGCGGCGCTGCGTGCGCTCCTGGACCGCCTGACGGC
CCTGCCGGTACTCGCGGTTGATCTTGTCCGGGTCGGCGCGCAGAGCCTTGTGCGCCTGCGCGTACATCAG
TCGCTTTGCAATGCGCCCCTCGCCCAGCAGCTTGATAGCGGCGCGGCGCAGCCGGTTGCTGCGCATCGCG
GCTTCAATCAGGCGGTCACGACGCCGGCGCAGCGTGTCCAGCTCGCCCTTGCGCACGGCCCCCATTTCCT
GGCGTTCAGACTGATACCGGGCGTATAGCTCGGTGGTGTCGATGCGGGTCTTGAGCGGCTTCGCTCGATA
CTCCCGCCGCCGGGGGGCTTCGCCGCCCTCGGCTGGCGTGAATGCCCCGAATCGGGCTTCGAGCTTCGGC
TTGGACAGGTCGCGCGAAACGGTGCTGGCCTTGACCGTCGTGCCGTCGCCGGCCTCGAAGATGAAGCCGT
TTCCGCGCTCGCGCAGCTTAAGCCCGTTTTCCCGCAGGACGCGGTGCAGGTCCTCCCAGGATTGCGCCGC
TTGCAGCTCCGGCAGGCATTCGCGCTTGATCCAGCCGACCAGGCTTTCCACGCCCGCGTGCCGCTCCATG
TCGTTCGCGCGGTTCTCGGAAACGCGCTGCCGCGTTTCGTGATTGTCACGCTCAAGCCCGTAGTCCCGTT
CGAGCGTCGCGCAGAGGTCAGCGAGGGCGCGGTAGGCCCGATACGGCTCATGGATGGTGTTTCGGGTCGG
GTGAATCTTGTTGATGGCGATATGGATGTGCAGGTTGTCGGTGTCGTGATGCACGGCACTGACGCGCTGA
TGCTCGGCGAAGCCAAGCCCAGCGCAGATGCGGTCCTCAATCGCGCGCAACGTCTCCGCGTCGGGCTTCT
CTCCCGCGCGGAAGCTAACCAGCAGGTGATAGGTCTTGTCGGCCTCGGAACGGGTGTTGCCGTGCTGGGT
CGCCATCACCTCGGCCATGACAGCGGGCAGGGTGTTTGCCTCGCAGTTCGTGACGCGCACGTGACCCAGG
CGCTCGGTCTTGCCTTGCTCGTCGGTGATGTACTTCACCAGCTCCGCGAAGTCGCTCTTCTTGATGGAGC
GCATGGGGACGTGCTTGGCAATCACGCGCACCCCCCGGCCGTTTTAGCGGCTAAAAAAGTCATGGCTCTG
CCCTCGGGCGGACCACGCCCATCATGACCTTGCCAAGCTCGTCCTGCTTCTCTTCGATCTTCGCCAGCAG
GGCGAGGATCGTGGCATCACCGAACCGCGCCGTGCGCGGGTCGTCGGTGAGCCAGAGTTTCAGCAGGCCG
CCCAGGCGGCCCAGGTCGCCATTGATGCGGGCCAGCTCGCGGACGTGCTCATAGTCCACGACGCCCGTGA
TTTTGTAGCCCTGGCCGACGGCCAGCAGGTAGGCCGACAGGCTCATGCCGGCCGCCGCCGCCTTTTCCTC
AATCTCTCTTCGTTCGTCTGGAAGGCAGTACACCTTGATAGGTGGGCTGCCCTTCCTGGTTGGCTTGGTT
TCATCAGCCATCCGCTTGCCGAATTCTGACGCCGTTGGATACACCAAGGAAAGTCTACACGAACCCTTTG
GCAAAATCCTGTATATCGTGCGAAAAAGGATGGATATACCGAAAAAATCGCTATAATGACCCCGAAGCAG
GGTTATGCAGCGGAAAAGCGCTGCTTCCCTGCTGTTTTGTGGAATATCTACCGACTGGAAACAGGCAAAT
GCAGGAAATTACTGAACTGAGGGGACAGGCGAGAGACGATGCCAAAGAGCTACACCGACGAGCTGGCCGA
GTGGGTTGAATCCCGCGCGGCCAAGAAGCGCCGGCGTGATGAGGCTGCGGTTGCGTTCCTGGCGGTGAGG
GCGGATGTCGAGGCGGCGTTAGCGTCCGGCTATGCGCTCGTCACCATTTGGGAGCACATGCGGGAAACGG
GGAAGGTCAAGTTCTCCTACGAGACGTTCCGCTCGCACGCCAGGCGGCACATCAAGGCCAAGCCCGCCGA
TGTGCCCGCACCGCAGGCCAAGGCTGCGGAACCCGCGCCGGCACCCAAGACGCCGGAGCCACGGCGGCCG
AAGCAGGGGGGCAAGGCTGAAAAGCCGGCCCCCGCTGCGGCCCCGACCGGCTTCACCTTCAACCCAACAC
CGGACAAAAAGGATCTACTGTAATGGCGAAAATTCACATGGTTTTGCAGGGCAAGGGCGGGGTCGGCAAG
TCGGCCATCGCCGCGATCATTGCGCAGTACAAGATGGACAAGGGGCAGACACCCTTGTGCATCGACACCG
ACCCGGTGAACGCGACGTTCGAGGGCTACAAGGCCCTGAACGTCCGCCGGCTGAACATCATGGCCGGCGA
CGAAATTAACTCGCGCAACTTCGACACCCTGGTCGAGCTGATTGCGCCGACCAAGGATGACGTGGTGATC
GACAACGGTGCCAGCTCGTTCGTGCCTCTGTCGCATTACCTCATCAGCAACCAGGTGCCGGCTCTGCTGC
AAGAAATGGGGCATGAGCTGGTCATCCATACCGTCGTCACCGGCGGCCAGGCTCTCCTGGACACGGTGAG
CGGCTTCGCCCAGCTCGCCAGCCAGTTCCCGGCCGAAGCGCTTTTCGTGGTCTGGCTGAACCCGTATTGG
GGGCCTATCGAGCATGAGGGCAAGAGCTTTGAGCAGATGAAGGCGTACACGGCCAACAAGGCCCGCGTGT
CGTCCATCATCCAGATTCCGGCCCTCAAGGAAGAAACCTACGGCCGCGATTTCAGCGACATGCTGCAAGA
GCGGCTGACGTTCGACCAGGCGCTGGCCGATGAATCGCTCACGATCATGACGCGGCAACGCCTCAAGATC
GTGCGGCGCGGCCTGTTTGAACAGCTCGACGCGGCGGCCGTGCTATGAGCGACCAGATTGAAGAGCTGAT
CCGGGAGATTGCGGCCAAGCACGGCATCGCCGTCGGCCGCGACGACCCGGTGCTGATCCTGCATACCATC
AACGCCCGGCTCATGGCCGACAGTGCGGCCAAGCAAGAGGAAATCCTTGCCGCGTTCAAGGAAGAGCTGG
AAGGGATCGCCCATCGTTGGGGCGAGGACGCCAAGGCCAAAGCGGAGCGGATGCTGAACGCGGCCCTGGC
GGCCAGCAAGGACGCAATGGCGAAGGTAATGAAGGACAGCGCCGCGCAGGCGGCCGAAGCGATCCGCAGG
GAAATCGACGACGGCCTTGGCCGCCAGCTCGCGGCCAAGGTCGCGGACGCGCGGCGCGTGGCGATGATGA
ACATGATCGCCGGCGGCATGGTGTTGTTCGCGGCCGCCCTGGTGGTGTGGGCCTCGTTATGAATCGCAGA
GGCGCAGATGAAAAAGCCCGGCGTTGCCGGGCTTTGTTTTTGCGTTAGCTGGGCTTGTTTGACAGGCCCA
AGCTCTGACTGCGCCCGCGCTCGCGCTCCTGGGCCTGTTTCTTCTCCTGCTCCTGCTTGCGCATCAGGGC
CTGGTGCCGTCGGGCTGCTTCACGCATCGAATCCCAGTCGCCGGCCAGCTCGGGATGCTCCGCGCACATC
TTGCGCGTCGCCAGTTCCTCGATCTTGGGCGCGTGAATGCCCATGCCTTCCTTGATTTCGCGCACCATGT
CCAGCCGCGTGTGCAGGGTCTGCAAGCGGGCTTGCTGTTGGGCCTGCTGCTGCTGCCAGGCGGCCTTTGT
ACGCGGCAGGGACAGCAAGCCGGGGGCATTGGACTGTAGCTGCTGCAAACGCGCCTGCTGACGGTCTACG
AGCTGTTCTAGGCGGTCCTCGATGCGCTCCACCTGGTCATGCTTTGCCTGCACGTAGAGCGCAAGGGTCT
GCTGGTAGGTCTGCTCGATGGGCGCGGATTCTAAGAGGGCCTGCTGTTCCGTCTCGGCCTCCTGGGCCGC
CTGTAGCAAATCCTCGCCGCTGTTGCCGCTGGACTGCTTTACTGCCGGGGACTGCTGTTGCCCTGCTCGC
GCCGTCGTCGCAGTTCGGCTTGCCCCCACTCGATTGACTGCTTCATTTCGAGCCGCAGCGATGCGATCTC
GGATTGCGTCAACGGACGGGGCAGCGCGGAGGTGTCCGGCTTCTCCTTGGGTGAGTCGGTCGATGCCATA
GCCAAAGGTTTCCTTCCAAAATGCGTCCATTGCTGGACCGTGTTTCTCATTGATGCCCGCAAGCATCTTC
GGCTTGACCGCCAGGTCAAGCGCGCCTTCATGGGCGGTCATGACGGACGCCGCCATGACCTTGCCGCCGT
TGTTCTCGATGTAGCCGCGTAATGAGGCAATGGTGCCGCCCATCGTCAGCGTGTCATCGACAACGATGTA
CTTCTGGCCGGGGATCACCTCCCCCTCGAAAGTCGGGTTGAACGCCAGGCGATGATCTGAACCGGCTCCG
GTTCGGGCGACCTTCTCCCGCTGCACAATGTCCGTTTCGACCTCAAGGCCAAGGCGGTCGGCCAGAACGA
CCGCCATCATGGCCGGAATCTTGTTGTTCCCCGCCGCCTCGACGGCGAGGACTGGAACGATGCGGGGCTT
GTCGTCGCCGATCAGCGTCTTGAGCTGGGCAACAGTGTCGTCCGAAATCAGGCGCTCGACCAAATTAAGC
GCCGCTTCCGCGTCGCCCTGCTTCGCAGCCTGGTATTCAGGCTCGTTGGTCAAAGAACCAAGGTCGCCGT
TGCGAACCACCTTCGGGAAGTCTCCCCACGGTGCGCGCTCGGCTCTGCTGTAGCTGCTCAAGACGCCTCC
CTTTTTAGCCGCTAAAACTCTAACGAGTGCGCCCGCGACTCAACTTGACGCTTTCGGCACTTACCTGTGC
CTTGCCACTTGCGTCATAGGTGATGCTTTTCGCACTCCCGATTTCAGGTACTTTATCGAAATCTGACCGG
GCGTGCATTACAAAGTTCTTCCCCACCTGTTGGTAAATGCTGCCGCTATCTGCGTGGACGATGCTGCCGT
CGTGGCGCTGCGACTTATCGGCCTTTTGGGCCATATAGATGTTGTAAATGCCAGGTTTCAGGGCCCCGGC
TTTATCTACCTTCTGGTTCGTCCATGCGCCTTGGTTCTCGGTCTGGACAATTCTTTGCCCATTCATGACC
AGGAGGCGGTGTTTCATTGGGTGACTCCTGACGGTTGCCTCTGGTGTTAAACGTGTCCTGGTCGCTTGCC
GGCTAAAAAAAAGCCGACCTCGGCAGTTCGAGGCCGGCTTTCCCTAGAGCCGGGCGCGTCAAGGTTGTTC
CATCTATTTTAGTGAACTGCGTTCGATTTATCAGTTACTTTCCTCCCGCTTTGTGTTTCCTCCCACTCGT
TTCCGCGTCTAGCCGACCCCTCAACATAGCGGCCTCTTCTTGGGCTGCCTTTGCCTCTTGCCGCGCTTCG
TCACGCTCGGCTTGCACCGTCGTAAAGCGCTCGGCCTGCCTGGCCGCCTCTTGCGCCGCCAACTTCCTTT
GCTCCTGGTGGGCCTCGGCGTCGGCCTGCGCCTTCGCTTTCACCGCTGCCAACTCCGTGCGCAAACTCTC
CGCTTCGCGCCTGGTGGCGTCGCGCTCGCCGCGAAGCGCCTGCATTTCCTGGTTGGCCGCGTCCAGGGTC
TTGCGGCTCTCTTCTTTGAATGCGCGGGCGTCCTGGTGAGCGTAGTCCAGCTCGGCGCGCAGCTCCTGCG
CTCGACGCTCCACCTCGTCGGCCCGCTGCGTCGCCAGCGCGGCCCGCTGCTCGGCTCCTGCCAGGGCGGT
GCGTGCTTCGGCCAGGGCTTGCCGCTGGCGTGCGGCCAGCTCGGCCGCCTCGGCGGCCTGCTGCTCTAGC
AATGTAACGCGCGCCTGGGCTTCTTCCAGCTCGCGGGCCTGCGCCTCGAAGGCGTCGGCCAGCTCCCCGC
GCACGGCTTCCAACTCGTTGCGCTCACGATCCCAGCCGGCTTGCGCTGCCTGCAACGATTCATTGGCAAG
GGCCTGGGCGGCTTGCCAGAGGGCGGCCACGGCCTGGTTGCCGGCCTGCTGCACCGCGTCCGGCACCTGG
ACTGCCAGCGGGGCGGCCTGCGCCGTGTGCTGGCGTCGCCATTCGCGCATGCCGGCGCTGGCGTCGTTCA
TGTTGACGCGGGCGGCCTTACGCACTGCATCCACGGTCGGGAAGTTCTCCCGGTCGCCTTGCTCGAACAG
CTCGTCCGCAGCCGCAAAAATGCGGTCGCGCGTCTCTTTGTTCAGTTCCATGTTGGCTCCGGTAATTGGT
AAGAATAATAATACTCTTACCTACCTTATCAGCGCAAGAGTTTAGCTGAACAGTTCTCGACTTAACGGCA
GGTTTTTTAGCGGCTGAAGGGCAGGCAAAAAAAGCCCCGCACGGTCGGCGGGGGCAAAGGGTCAGCGGGA
AGGGGATTAGCGGGCGTCGGGCTTCTTCATGCGTCGGGGCCGCGCTTCTTGGGATGGAGCACGACGAAGC
GCGCACGCGCATCGTCCTCGGCCCTATCGGCCCGCGTCGCGGTCAGGAACTTGTCGCGCGCTAGGTCCTC
CCTGGTGGGCACCAGGGGCATGAACTCGGCCTGCTCGATGTAGGTCCACTCCATGACCGCATCGCAGTCG
AGGCCGCGTTCCTTCACCGTCTCTTGCAGGTCGCGGTACGCCCGCTCGTTGAGCGGCTGGTAACGGGCCA
ATTGGTCGTAAATGGCTGTCGGCCATGAGCGGCCTTTCCTGTTGAGCCAGCAGCCGACGACGAAGCCGGC
AATGCAGGCCCCTGGCACAACCAGGCCGACGCCGGGGGCAGGGGATGGCAGCAGCTCGCCAACCAGGAAC
CCCGCCGCGATGATGCCGATGCCGGTCAACCAGCCCTTGAAACTATCCGGCCCCGAAACACCCCTGCGCA
TTGCCTGGATGCTGCGCCGGATAGCTTGCAACATCAGGAGCCGTTTCTTTTGTTCGTCAGTCATGGTCCG
CCCTCACCAGTTGTTCGTATCGGTGTCGGACGAACTGAAATCGCAAGAGCTGCCGGTATCGGTCCAGCCG
CTGTCCGTGTCGCTGCTGCCGAAGCACGGCGAGGGGTCCGCGAACGCCGCAGACGGCGTATCCGGCCGCA
GCGCATCGCCCAGCATGGCCCCGGTCAGCGAGCCGCCGGCCAGGTAGCCCAGCATGGTGCTGTTGGTCGC
CCCGGCCACCAGGGCAGACGTGACGAAATCGCCGTCATTCCCTCTGGATTGTTCGCTGCTCGGCGGGGCA
GTGCGCCGCGCCGGCGGCGTCGTGGATGGCTCGGGTTGGCTGGCCTGCGACGGCCGGCGAAAGGTGCGCA
GCAGCTCGTTATCGACCGGCTGCGGCGTCGGGGCCGCCGCCTTGCGCTGCGGTCGGTGTTCCTTCTTCGG
CTCGCGCAGCTTGAACAGCATGATCGCGGAAACCAGCAGCAACGCCGCGCCTACGCCTCCCGCGATGTAG
AACAGCATCGGATTCATTCTTCGGTCCTCCTTGTAGCGGAACCGTTGTCTGTGCGGCGCGGGTGGCCCGC
GCCGCTGTCTTTGGGGATCAACCCTCGATGAGCGCGACCAGTTTCACGTCGGCAAGGTTCGCCTCGAACT
CCTGGCCGTCGTCCTCGTACTTCAACCAGGCATAGCCTTCCGCCGGCGGCCGACGGTTGAGGATAAGGCG
GGCAGGGCGCTCGTCGTGCTCGACCTGGACGATGGCCTTTTTCAGCTTGTCCGGGTCCGGCTCCTTCGCG
CCCTTTTCCTTGGCGTCCTTACCGTCCTGGTCGCCGTCCTCGCCGTCCTGGCCGTCGCCGGCCTCCGCGT
CACGCTCGGCATCAGTCTGGCCGTTGAAGGCATCGACGGTGTTGGGATCGCGGCCCTTCTCGTCCAGGAA
CTCGCGCAGCAGCTTGACCGTGCCGCGCGTGATTTCCTGGGTGTCGTCGTCAAGCCACGCCTCGACTTCC
TCCGGGCGCTTCTTGAAGGCCGTCACCAGCTCGTTCACCACGGTCACGTCGCGCACGCGGCCGGTGTTGA
ACGCATCGGCGATCTTCTCCGGCAGGTCCAGCAGCGTGACGTGCTGGGTGATGAACGCCGGCGACTTGCC
GATTTCCTTGGCGATATCGCCTTTCTTCTTGCCCTTCGCCAGCTCGCGGCCAATGAAGTCGGCAATTTCG
CGCGGGGTCAGCTCGTTGCGTTGCAGGTTCTCGATAACCTGGTCGGCTTCGTTGTAGTCGTTGTCGATGA
ACGCCGGGATGGACTTCTTGCCGGCCCACTTCGAGCCACGGTAGCGGCGGGCGCCGTGATTGATGATATA
GCGGCCCGGCTGCTCCTGGTTCTCGCGCACCGAAATGGGTGACTTCACCCCGCGCTCTTTGATCGTGGCA
CCGATTTCCGCGATGCTCTCCGGGGAAAAGCCGGGGTTGTCGGCCGTCCGCGGCTGATGCGGATCTTCGT
CGATCAGGTCCAGGTCCAGCTCGATAGGGCCGGAACCGCCCTGAGACGCCGCAGGAGCGTCCAGGAGGCT
CGACAGGTCGCCGATGCTATCCAACCCCAGGCCGGACGGCTGCGCCGCGCCTGCGGCTTCCTGAGCGGCC
GCAGCGGTGTTTTTCTTGGTGGTCTTGGCTTGAGCCGCAGTCATTGGGAAATCTCCATCTTCGTGAACAC
GTAATCAGCCAGGGCGCGAACCTCTTTCGATGCCTTGCGCGCGGCCGTTTTCTTGATCTTCCAGACCGGC
ACACCGGATGCGAGGGCATCGGCGATGCTGCTGCGCAGGCCAACGGTGGCCGGAATCATCATCTTGGGGT
ACGCGGCCAGCAGCTCGGCTTGGTGGCGCGCGTGGCGCGGATTCCGCGCATCGACCTTGCTGGGCACCAT
GCCAAGGAATTGCAGCTTGGCGTTCTTCTGGCGCACGTTCGCAATGGTCGTGACCATCTTCTTGATGCCC
TGGATGCTGTACGCCTCAAGCTCGATGGGGGACAGCACATAGTCGGCCGCGAAGAGGGCGGCCGCCAGGC
CGACGCCAAGGGTCGGGGCCGTGTCGATCAGGCACACGTCGAAGCCTTGGTTCGCCAGGGCCTTGATGTT
CGCCCCGAACAGCTCGCGGGCGTCGTCCAGCGACAGCCGTTCGGCGTTCGCCAGTACCGGGTTGGACTCG
ATGAGGGCGAGGCGCGCGGCCTGGCCGTCGCCGGCTGCGGGTGCGGTTTCGGTCCAGCCGCCGGCAGGGA
CAGCGCCGAACAGCTTGCTTGCATGCAGGCCGGTAGCAAAGTCCTTGAGCGTGTAGGACGCATTGCCCTG
GGGGTCCAGGTCGATCACGGCAACCCGCAAGCCGCGCTCGAAAAAGTCGAAGGCAAGATGCACAAGGGTC
GAAGTCTTGCCGACGCCGCCTTTCTGGTTGGCCGTGACCAAAGTTTTCATCGTTTGGTTTCCTGTTTTTT
CTTGGCGTCCGCTTCCCACTTCCGGACGATGTACGCCTGATGTTCCGGCAGAACCGCCGTTACCCGCGCG
TACCCCTCGGGCAAGTTCTTGTCCTCGAACGCGGCCCACACGCGATGCACCGCTTGCGACACTGCGCCCC
TGGTCAGTCCCAGCGACGTTGCGAACGTCGCCTGTGGCTTCCCATCGACTAAGACGCCCCGCGCTATCTC
GATGGTCTGCTGCCCCACTTCCAGCCCCTGGATCGCCTCCTGGAACTGGCTTTCGGTAAGCCGTTTCTTC
ATGGATAACACCCATAATTTGCTCCGCGCCTTGGTTGAACATAGCGGTGACAGCCGCCAGCACATGAGAG
AAGTTTAGCTAAACATTTCTCGCACGTCAACACCTTTAGCCGCTAAAACTCGTCCTTGGCGTAACAAAAC
AAAAGCCCGGAAACCGGGCTTTCGTCTCTTGCCGCTGCTTGACCCTCCACGGCGATGCGTGTTCAATTCG
TCCAGCGCTCGCGCGCCTAGACCGTGATGTGACAGCATCGAGGTCAAGCGCCCCGGAGAAATCCGGGGCG
TCATCCCTATGCCCCGTCCAACTCGGGAACCGGCTTTTCCCTGGTGCTCAACCTGGCCGGCTCGACCCAC
TTGGTGACTTGCTGCCACTCGTTACCACTGCGAACGGCTACCCGAATCTGCACACGTTTAGCCGCGATCT
TCGTCACTATGCCAGCAACACAAACGGAATACCCGTACCCGCCGCGCGGGGTGTGCTGCCAGTTCACCCT
ATCTCCTACTTGCATCATCATCCCCTGGCGTCAGTGACCGGCCCGGAATTTCGCCAAGTCGATTTCGTTG
AAGGTCCAGCGCTGTTTCGCCCGTTCCTCCAACCTCGACGACTCCCGCATGACCTCGATGCGCAGGCGCT
CGACCTGGTGCATCAGCTCATCAGCGCGCCGCTGCTTCTCGGCAATAGCATTCCGCTGCGCGACCAGCTC
CTGGTCTACGTTCGGCAGCTCGTCGATCCACGGCATGAACTTATCGGTCATCGGATTGGCCTCCGGTAAT
TGACCTGGGAATCTACCCGGCCTCAAAACAAGAATAGGGCATAATGCCCTAACTTGTCAAGCAATTTTAG
CTAAACAATTGAGGGGATTCAGCGAGGCGTCATGCTTGAAAACACCTTTCCCCTGGCGTGCAATCAGCTT
GTCCCGGCGGCAGCGCACTGCCGCAGCGCGGCCAGCAAGGTGCCTTGCTCGATCCGCTGTCGTTCCTCCG
GCGTAATGCAATCGCCGCAGATACCGCCCAGCTCTTCGCGCAGGGCGTCCGCCCCGATCAGGCTGCGGCT
AAGGGTCGAAATGGACTTACCGCAGCGGCGGCAATTGGTGGTGACAATCTCGATCTTGCGGTTGGGCATG
GCCCTATCTCCTTGAGAGAGGCCCGACCGTAGCCGGGCCTCGTTCCGTTACCAGCCTGCGCGAGCCTTCG
CGCGTTCGACTTCCTGGGTGGACCAGTGGCCCTTTGCTTCACCCTCCAGGGTGCAACCTTGCAGGTACGC
CTTGTGCCGCAGCTCTTCGGCCTGGCGGGTAAGCTCTGCCGCCTGCTCCATCAGCGCCGCGATCTGGTCA
CGACGGGCCAGAAAATCCGTGGCGGCCGCGCCGGGCAGCTCATCGAGCCAAGACATGATCTTGCTTTTCA
TCGGGGTTGATCCTCCGGTTGCTGACCTGGGCGAAGTGCCCGGCCCTGGATTGCTATATTAGGGCATTAT
GCCCTAGATAGTCAAGGAAATTTAGCTAAACAATTTGCGGCGGGCGCACGAAAAAACCCGGCTTGCGGGC
CGGGCTGCTGGCAGCATATCGCAACGATCAGGGTTGGCGGTTTTAGCCGCTAAAGTCCTCTCCCTTGGCG
TAAAGTCCTGCGGGCGTCAGCCCTGGCCTTTCCAGATCGCCCCAATCCCCGCTAGATCGCAAAGGATCGC
CCAGGCGGCATAGGGGATCGGCGAATCCTCGCCAACCCAACGCCGCACCGTGCGGTCGCCCTTGGCACCC
AAGCCCAAGATGCGCGCAGCCTGTCCGCCGGTGAGGCCGGCCAAGTGCAAGACTTCCCGGATTTCTGCGC
CGGTCGGCTGCACCCAGCGTTCCGCCGGGCGCAGGCACTCAAGCCGGATATTCACGTCGCTCATGCTGCT
TTTCTCCTAATCGTTATCAAATGGCGGCCCGCAATTGGTCGTAGCCGTAGCACGACTCGATGCAACGCGG
GTCATATTCACAAACCTTTCTACCGTTGCGATTGATGCGATAGCGCGGCGGCTTGTCGTCGTGCGCCCAC
ACCTGTCGCGTTTCGGGACTGATCTTCGTAATGATGACGTGCTTCCCGATTTCCTTGGCAAAAACCGGGT
GATGCACGCTCACAATCTCGCACCGCAGGCCAGGAAAGAACGTCGCCGGCCACGCCGGCGCGTCCTCGTC
CTTGGCCGGCTCCGGCTCCGGCTTGGCCGGTGTAACCGGCTCCCTGCGCTGCCCGGCCGGCTCCTGAGCT
TTCGCACGCGCGGCCGCGAGCTTCGCCTTGGCGCTGGCCGCCCATTTGCGGGCGATGAATGCCTGGTGCG
CCGGCAGCACGGCATCAACCCAGGCGAAGCCCGGCGGCAGTTCGTCCGGCTTCCGCCAGTCCTCGACCAC
GGCCCGCACGCGGCGCGGCGGTGGCGTGATACCCGCGAGCCACGCCGGCAGTGGCTCGTCGGCAAGGCGG
TCCTGGTCGCGGGCGTCCAGATACCGGCGATGCGAGCGCAACAGGGCGCGCAAAACCCCGTCCGCTACCT
GGTCCACCGTCATGCCGCCGCGCGCATGGTCGTAATGGGACCGATAGCCCGTTTCGGAAATAAAAGGGGT
CTGACGCTCAGTGGAACGAAAACTCACGTTAAGGGATTTTGGTCATGAGATTATCAAAAAGGATCTTCAC
CTAGATCCTTTTAAATTAAAAATGAAGTTTTAAATCAATCTAAAGTATATATGAGTAAACTTGGTCTGAC
AGTTACCAATGCTTAATCAGTGAGGCACCTATCTCAGCGATCTGTCTATTTCGTTCATCCATAGTTGCCT
GACTCCCCGTCGTGTAGATAACTACGATACGGGAGGGCTTACCATCTGGCCCCAGTGCTGCAATGATACC
GCGAGATCCACGCTCACCGGCTCCAGATTTATCAGCAATAAACCAGCCAGCCGGAAGGGCCGAGCGCAGA
AGTGGTCCTGCAACTTTATCCGCCTCCATCCAGTCTATTAATCCACCTGGCGGCGTTGTGACAATTTACC
GAACAACTCCGCGGCCGGGAAGCCGATCTCGGCTTGAACGAATTGTTAGGTGGCGGTACTTGGGTCGATA
TCAAAGTGCATCACTTCTTCCCGTATGCCCAACTTTGTATAGAGAGCCACTGCGGGATCGTCACCGTAAT
CTGCTTGCACGTAGATCACATAAGCACCAAGCGCGTTGGCCTCATGCTTGAGGAGATTGATGAGCGCGGT
GGCAATGCCCTGCCTCCGGTGCTCTCCGGAGACTGCGAGATCATAGATATAGATCTCACTACGCGGCTGC
TCAAACTTGGGCAGAACGTAAGCCGCGAGAGCGCCAACAACCGCTTCTTGGTCGAAGGCAGCAAGCGCGA
TGAATGTCTTACTACGGAGCAAGTTCCCGAGGTAATCGGAGTCCGGCTGATGTTGGGAGTAGGTGGCTAC
GTCTCCGAACTCACGACCGAAAAGATCAAGAGCAGCCCGCATGGATTTGACTTGGTCAGGGCCGAGCCTA
CATGTGCGAATGATGCCCATACTTGAGCCACCTAACTTTGTTTTAGGGCGACTGCCCTGCTGCGTAACAT
CGTTGCTGCTGCGTAACATCGTTGCTGCTCCATAACATCAAACATCGACCCACGGCGTAACGCGCTTGCT
GCTTGGATGCCCGAGGCATAGACTGTACAAAAAAACAGTCATAACAAGCCATGAAAACCGCCACTGCGCC
GTTACCACCGCTGCGTTCGGTCAAGGTTCTGGACCAGTTGCGTGAGCGCATACGCTACTTGCATTACAGT
TTACGAACCGAACAGGCTTATGTCAACTGGGTTCGTGCCTTCATCCGTTTCCACGGTGTGCGTCCATGGG
CAAATATTATACGCAAGGCGACAAGGTGCTGATGCCGCTGGCGATTCAGGTTCATCATGCCGTTTGTGAT
GGCTTCCATGTCGGCAGGAATTCGAATTCATACCCACCGGCTCCAACTGCGCGGCCTGCGGCCTTGCCCC
ATCAATTTTTTTAATTTTCTCTGGGGAAAAGCCTCCGGCCTGCGGCCTGCGCGCTTCGCTTGCCGGTTGG
ACACCAAGTGGAAGGCGGGTCAAGGCTCGCGCAGCGACCGCGCAGCGGCTTGGCCTTGACGCGCCTGGAA
CGACCCAAGCCTATGCGAGTGGGGGCAGTCGAAGGGCGAAGCCCGCCCGCCTGCCCCCCGAGCCTCACGG
CGGCGAGTGCGGGGGTTCCAAGGGGGCAGCGCCACCTTGGGCAAGGCCGAAGGCCGCGCAGTCGATCAAC
AAGCCCCGGAGGGGCCACTTTTTGCCGGAGGGGGAGCCGCGCCGAAGGCGTGGGGGAACCCCGCAGGGGT
GCCCTTCTTTGGGCACCAAAGAACTAGATATAGGGCGAAATGCGAAAGACTTAAAAATCAACAACTTAAA
AAAGGGGGGTACGCAACAGCTCATTGCGGCACCCCCCGCAATAGCTCATTGCGTAGGTTAAAGAAAATCT
GTAATTGACTGCCACTTTTACGCAACGCATAATTGTTGTCGCGCTGCCGAAAAGTTGCAGCTGATTGCGC
ATGGTGCCGCAACCGTGCGGCACCCCTACCGCATGGAGATAAGCATGGCCACGCAGTCCAGAGAAATCGG
CATTCAAGCCAAGAACAAGCCCGGTCACTGGGTGCAAACGGAACGCAAAGCGCATGAGGCGTGGGCCGGG
CTTATTGCGAGGAAACCCACGGCGGCAATGCTGCTGCATCACCTCGTGGCGCAGATGGGCCACCAGAACG
CCGTGGTGGTCAGCCAGAAGACACTTTCCAAGCTCATCGGACGTTCTTTGCGGACGGTCCAATACGCAGT
CAAGGACTTGGTGGCCGAGCGCTGGATCTCCGTCGTGAAGCTCAACGGCCCCGGCACCGTGTCGGCCTAC
GTGGTCAATGACCGCGTGGCGTGGGGCCAGCCCCGCGACCAGTTGCGCCTGTCGGTGTTCAGTGCCGCCG
TGGTGGTTGATCACGACGACCAGGACGAATCGCTGTTGGGGCATGGCGACCTGCGCCGCATCCCGACCCT
GTATCCGGGCGAGCAGCAACTACCGACCGGCCCCGGCGAGGAGCCGCCCAGCCAGCCCGGCATTCCGGGC
ATGGAACCAGACCTGCCAGCCTTGACCGAAACGGAGGAATGGGAACGGCGCGGGCAGCAGCGCCTGCCGA
TGCCCGATGAGCCGTGTTTTCTGGACGATGGCGAGCCGTTGGAGCCGCCGACACGGGTCACGCTGCCGCG
CCGGTAGCACTTGGGTTGCGCAGCAACCCGTAAGTGCGCTGTTCCAGACTATCGGCTGTAGCCGCCTCGC
CGCCCTATACCTTGTCTGCCTCCCCGCGTTGCGTCGCGGTGCATGGAGCCGGGCCACCTCGACCTGAATG
GAAGCCGGCGGCACCTCGCTAACGGATTCACCGTTTTTATCAGGCTCTGGGAGGCAGAATAAATGATCAT
ATCGTCAATTATTACCTCCACGGGGAGAGCCTGAGCAAACTGGCCTCAGGCATTTGAGAAGCACACGGTC
ACACTGCTTCCGGTAGTCAATAAACCGGTAAACCAGCAATAGACATAAGCGGCTATTTAACGACCCTGCC
CTGAACCGACGACCGGGTCGAATTTGCTTTCGAATTTCTGCCATTCATCCGCTTATTATCACTTATTCAG
GCGTAGCACCAGGCGTTTAACTTAATTAATAAGAGCTTGGTGAGCGCTAGGAGTCACTGCCAGGTATCGT
TTGAACACGGCATTAGTCAGGGAAGTCATAACACAGTCCTTTCCCGCAATTTTCTTTTTCTATTACTCTT
GGCCTCCTCTAGTACACTCTATATTTTTTTATGCCTCGGTAATGATTTTCATTTTTTTTTTTTTCCACCT
AGCGGATGACTCTTTTTTTTTCTTAGCGATTGGCATTATCACATAATGAATTATACATTATATAAAGTAA
TGTGATTTCTTCGAAGAATATACTAAAAAATGAGCAGGCAAGATAAACGAAGGCAAAGATGACAGAGCAG
AAAGCCCTAGTAAAGCGTATTACAAATGAAACCAAGATTCAGATTGCGATCTCTTTAAAGGGTGGTCCCC
TAGCGATAGAGCACTCGATCTTCCCAGAAAAAGAGGCAGAAGCAGTAGCAGAACAGGCCACACAATCGCA
AGTGATTAACGTCCACACAGGTATAGGGTTTCTGGACCATATGATACATGCTCTGGCCAAGCATTCCGGC
TGGTCGCTAATCGTTGAGTGCATTGGTGACTTACACATAGACGACCATCACACCACTGAAGACTGCGGGA
TTGCTCTCGGTCAAGCTTTTAAAGAGGCCCTAGGGGCCGTGCGTGGAGTAAAAAGGTTTGGATCAGGATT
TGCGCCTTTGGATGAGGCACTTTCCAGAGCGGTGGTAGATCTTTCGAACAGGCCGTACGCAGTTGTCGAA
CTTGGTTTGCAAAGGGAGAAAGTAGGAGATCTCTCTTGCGAGATGATCCCGCATTTTCTTGAAAGCTTTG
CAGAGGCTAGCAGAATTACCCTCCACGTTGATTGTCTGCGAGGCAAGAATGATCATCACCGTAGTGAGAG
TGCGTTCAAGGCTCTTGCGGTTGCCATAAGAGAAGCCACCTCGCCCAATGGTACCAACGATGTTCCCTCC
ACCAAAGGT
Features (pLannotate 1.2.2; 47 found; start..end, strand, type, name):
    173..681     +  misc_feature   CEN/ARS: S. cerevisiae CEN6 centromere fused to an autonomously replicating sequence
    824..933     +  oriT           oriT: incP origin of transfer
    966..1337    +  CDS            traJ: oriT-recognizing protein; traJ
   2536..2655    -  CDS            tetR (fragment): TETR1_ECOLX - Experimental evidence at protein level: Swiss-Prot protein existence level 1. TetR is the repressor of the tetracycline resistance element; its N-terminal region forms a helix-turn-helix structure and binds DNA. Binding of tetracycline to TetR reduces the repressor affinity for the tetracycline resistance gene (tetA) promoter operator sites. From Escherichia coli.
   2675..3823    -  CDS            trfA: trans-acting replication protein that binds to and activates oriV
   4604..4690    +  CDS            trfB (fragment): KORA1_ECOLX - Also known as korA. Protein predicted: Swiss-Prot protein existence level 4. In conjunction with KorB, inhibits the transcription of kilA, trfA and korAB operons. In conjunction with KorC is responsible for the negative control of kilC and kilE operons. From Escherichia coli.
   6795..9230    +  CDS            trbE: TRBE_RHIRD - Protein inferred from homology: Swiss-Prot protein existence level 3. From Rhizobium radiobacter (Agrobacterium tumefaciens) (Agrobacterium radiobacter).
  19685..20341   -  CDS            parA: PARA4_ECOLX - Protein inferred from homology: Swiss-Prot protein existence level 3. Involved in plasmid partition. From Escherichia coli.
  20305..21147   -  CDS            parB: PARB4_ECOLX - Protein predicted: Swiss-Prot protein existence level 4. Involved in plasmid partition. From Escherichia coli.
  21276..21524   +  CDS            parD: PARD_ECOLX - Experimental evidence at protein level: Swiss-Prot protein existence level 1. Antitoxin component of a type II toxin-antitoxin (TA) system involved in plasmid partition. Inhibits the anti-DNA gyrase activity of toxin ParE; reverses and restores gyrase catalytic activity in vitro. The parDE operon alone is capable of stabilizing an RK2-derived minireplicon under defined growth conditions in several different Gram- negative bacteria. It does so by the post-segregational killing (PSK) of plasmid-free cells, also referred to as a plasmid addiction system. Binds its own promoter, autor
  21524..21832   +  CDS            parE: PARE_ECOLX - Experimental evidence at protein level: Swiss-Prot protein existence level 1. Toxin component of a type II toxin-antitoxin (TA) system involved in plasmid partition. Acts by inhibiting DNA gyrase, converting supercoiled plasmid DNA into a singly cleaved linear form in an ATP-dependent fashion. To do so it probably interacts with one of the gyrase subunits. Gyrase inhibition is prevented by antitoxin ParD, and is reversed in vitro by incubation with ParD. In cells that have lost the plasmid filamentation and growth inhibition occur; this is suppressed when ParD is supplied in trans
  22953..23168   +  promoter       URA3 promoter: S. cerevisiae URA3
  23169..23972   +  CDS            URA3: orotidine-5'-phosphate decarboxylase, required for uracil biosynthesis; S. cerevisiae URA3; yeast auxotrophic marker, counterselectable with 5-fluoroorotic acid (5-FOA)
  24638..24718   +  CDS            istA (fragment): ISTA_SHISO - Protein inferred from homology: Swiss-Prot protein existence level 3. Involved in the transposition of the insertion sequence. From Shigella sonnei.
  24944..25738   +  CDS            istB: ISTB_PSEAI - Protein inferred from homology: Swiss-Prot protein existence level 3. One of two proteins expressed only when there is a tandem repeat of the IS21 insertion sequence, it is necessary for the transposition of plasmids with that tandem repeat. From Pseudomonas aeruginosa.
  26185..26322   +  CDS            aphA1 (fragment): KKA1_ECOLX - Also known as nptI. Protein inferred from homology: Swiss-Prot protein existence level 3. Resistance to kanamycin and structurally-related aminoglycosides, including amikacin. From Escherichia coli.
  26320..26445   +  CDS            aphA1 (fragment): KKA1_ECOLX - Also known as nptI. Protein inferred from homology: Swiss-Prot protein existence level 3. Resistance to kanamycin and structurally-related aminoglycosides, including amikacin. From Escherichia coli.
  26535..26822   -  CDS            traA: TRAA_ECOLX - Protein predicted: Swiss-Prot protein existence level 4. From Escherichia coli.
  26833..27270   -  CDS            traB: TRAB4_ECOLX - Experimental evidence at protein level: Swiss-Prot protein existence level 1. From Escherichia coli.
  27289..30471   -  CDS            traC: TRAC4_ECOLX - Experimental evidence at protein level: Swiss-Prot protein existence level 1. Required for autonomous replication in E.coli. Transferred into the recipient cell during bacterial conjugation. Catalyzes the synthesis of short oligoribonucleotide primers with CpA or pCpA at their 5'-termini on a single-stranded template DNA. From Escherichia coli.
  30481..30741   -  CDS            traD: TRAD4_ECOLX - Protein predicted: Swiss-Prot protein existence level 4. From Escherichia coli.
  32978..33508   -  CDS            traF: TRAF4_ECOLX - Protein inferred from homology: Swiss-Prot protein existence level 3. Required for donor-specific phage sensitivity. May be involved in pilus assembly. From Escherichia coli.
  33508..35412   -  CDS            traG: TRAG4_ECOLX - Experimental evidence at protein level: Swiss-Prot protein existence level 1. Required for conjugative transfer of plasmid RP4. Binds tightly and specifically to the relaxase TraI. Can also bind to DNA without sequence specificity. May form a pore-like structure that could serve as a channel for DNA transfer. From Escherichia coli.
  35412..37604   -  CDS            traI: TRAI6_ECOLX - Experimental evidence at protein level: Swiss-Prot protein existence level 1. The initiation process of transfer DNA synthesis requires the interaction of at least three plasmid-specific components (TraH, I, and J) at the transfer origin resulting in the assembly of a specialised nucleoprotein complex - the relaxosome. Site- and strand-specific cleavage at the transfer origin is dependent on TraI and TraJ. From Escherichia coli.
  37642..38013   -  CDS            traJ: oriT-recognizing protein; traJ
  38251..38652   +  CDS            traK: TRAK4_ECOLX - Experimental evidence at protein level: Swiss-Prot protein existence level 1. From Escherichia coli.
  38655..39377   +  CDS            traL: TRAL4_ECOLX - Experimental evidence at protein level: Swiss-Prot protein existence level 1. From Escherichia coli.
  39377..39811   +  CDS            traM: TRAM4_ECOLX - Experimental evidence at protein level: Swiss-Prot protein existence level 1. From Escherichia coli.
  39870..41213   -  CDS            traN: TRAN4_ECOLX - Protein predicted: Swiss-Prot protein existence level 4. From Escherichia coli.
  43973..45046   -  CDS            korB: KORB2_ECOLX - Experimental evidence at protein level: Swiss-Prot protein existence level 1. In conjunction with KorA, inhibits the transcription of the kilA, trfA and korAB operons. Is also involved in the negative control of the kilB operon. From Escherichia coli.
  45822..46124   -  CDS            trfB: KORA2_ECOLX - Also known as korA. Experimental evidence at protein level: Swiss-Prot protein existence level 1. In conjunction with KorB, inhibits the transcription of kilA, trfA and korAB operons. In conjunction with KorC is responsible for the negative control of kilC and kilE operons. From Escherichia coli.
  46412..46606   -  CDS            kleD: KLED2_ECOLX - Also known as kcrB2. Protein predicted: Swiss-Prot protein existence level 4. From Escherichia coli.
  46646..46873   -  CDS            kleC: KLEC2_ECOLX - Also known as kcrB1. Protein predicted: Swiss-Prot protein existence level 4. From Escherichia coli.
  47029..47241   -  CDS            kleB: KLEB2_ECOLX - Also known as kcrA2. Protein predicted: Swiss-Prot protein existence level 4. From Escherichia coli.
  47293..47523   -  CDS            kleA: KLEA2_ECOLX - Also known as kcrA1. Protein predicted: Swiss-Prot protein existence level 4. From Escherichia coli.
  47752..48006   -  CDS            korC: KORC2_ECOLX - Protein predicted: Swiss-Prot protein existence level 4. Acts with KorA as corepressor in the control of the kilC and kilE operons. From Escherichia coli.
  48032..48733   -  CDS            klcB (fragment): KLCB2_ECOLX - Experimental evidence at transcript level: Swiss-Prot protein existence level 2. From Escherichia coli.
  48856..49104   -  CDS            bla(M) (fragment): β-lactamase lacking the signal sequence; bla(M); allows cytosolic expression of β-lactamase
  49178..49711   -  CDS            GmR: gentamycin acetyltransferase; aacC1; confers resistance to gentamycin
  49900..49928   -  promoter       Pc promoter: intI1 (promoter lies within the coding sequence); class 1 integron promoter
  49966..50059   +  CDS            CmR (fragment): chloramphenicol acetyltransferase; cat; confers resistance to chloramphenicol
  50071..50716   +  rep_origin     pBBR1 oriV (fragment): replication origin of the broad-host-range plasmid pBBR1 from Bordetella bronchiseptica; requires the pBBR1 Rep protein for replication
  50717..51379   +  CDS            pBBR1 Rep: replication protein for the broad-host-range plasmid pBBR1 from Bordetella bronchiseptica
  51440..51509   +  CDS            TcR (fragment): tetracycline efflux protein; tet; confers resistance to tetracycline
  51805..51891   -  CDS            MRM1 (fragment): MRM1_YEAST - Also known as PET56 From Saccharomyces cerevisiae (strain ATCC 204508 / S288c) (Baker's yeast).
  51941..52130   +  promoter       HIS3 promoter: S. cerevisiae HIS3
  52131..12      +  CDS            HIS3 (across the origin): imidazoleglycerol-phosphate dehydratase, required for histidine biosynthesis; S. cerevisiae HIS3; yeast auxotrophic marker
