[The description below was written by a language model from this plasmid's Addgene catalogue record and pLannotate feature annotations shown in this document.]
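Description:
M2C5 ("Minimal Conjugative Plasmid 2") is a large, low-copy, self-transmissible shuttle plasmid deposited as an empty backbone. It was derived from the roughly 57 kb conjugative vector pTA-Mob 2.0 by deleting the region recorded as KlaC–KleE, which gives a plasmid of about 52.8 kb. The catalogue lists it for bacterial, yeast and diatom expression and for synthetic biology. The associated publication concerns conjugative plasmids delivered from bacteria to diverse fungi.

The feature table shows an IncP (RK2/RP4-type) conjugation system. It comprises an incP oriT, relaxosome and DNA-processing genes (traI, traJ, traK, traG, the traC primase and neighbouring tra genes) and at least one annotated mating-pair-formation gene, trbE. Much of the surrounding region carries no annotation. Two copies of traJ are annotated, one beside the annotated oriT near the yeast elements and one within the main tra cluster. Regulatory genes korA/trfB, korB and korC are present, as are kleA–D and a klcB fragment, so part of the kle/klc region evidently remains after the deletion.

Stable inheritance in bacteria is supported by the parA/parB partition genes and the parDE toxin–antitoxin addiction module. Replication functions include trfA and a pBBR1 oriV fragment with its Rep gene, while an RK2 oriV is not annotated. Bacterial selection is by gentamicin, conferred by aacC1 downstream of a class 1 integron Pc promoter. Fragments of several other resistance genes (tetR, TcR, CmR, bla, aphA1) and IS21 remnants appear to be nonfunctional leftovers.

For maintenance in Saccharomyces cerevisiae the plasmid carries a CEN6/ARS element together with HIS3 and URA3 auxotrophic markers under their native promoters. URA3 can also be counterselected with 5-FOA. No dedicated cargo or diatom-specific element is annotated.
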