Addgene plasmid #188606: M2C5
Purpose: (Empty Backbone) Minimal Conjugative Plasmid 2
Depositing lab: Bogumil Karas. Depositing organization: University of Western Ontario. Publication: Superior Conjugative Plasmids Delivered by Bacteria to Diverse Fungi. Cochrane RR, Shrestha A, Severo de Almeida MM, Agyare-Tabbi M, Brumwell SL, Hamadache S, Meaney JS, Nucifora DP, Say HH, Sharma J, Soltysiak MPM, Tong C, Van Belois K, Walker EJL, Lachance MA, Gloor GB, Edgell DR, Shapiro RS, Karas BJ. Biodes Res. 2022 Aug 19;2022:9802168. doi: 10.34133/2022/9802168. eCollection 2022. PubMed 37850145.
Backbone
  Vector backbone: pTA-Mob 2.0
  Backbone size (bp): 57000
  Modifications to backbone: Deletion: pTA-Mob 2.0 ΔKlaC-KleE Plasmid Size: 52766 bp
  Vector type: Bacterial Expression, Yeast Expression, Synthetic Biology ; Diatom Expression
  Selectable markers: URA3, HIS3
Growth in bacteria
  Bacterial resistance: Gentamicin, 10 μg/mL
  Growth temperature: 37°C
  Growth strain: EPI300 (Epicentre)
  Copy number: Low Copy
Terms and licenses: Academic/Nonprofit Terms; Industry Terms: Not Available to Industry
How to cite: M2C5 was a gift from Bogumil Karas (Addgene plasmid # 188606 ; http://n2t.net/addgene:188606 ; RRID:Addgene_188606)
